LOCUS       pCDH-CMV 6227 bp DNA circular 30-NOV-2015
SOURCE
  ORGANISM
COMMENT     This file is created by Vector NTI http://www.invitrogen.com/
COMMENT     ORIGDB|GenBank
COMMENT     VNTDATE|751913668|
COMMENT     VNTDBDATE|751913668|
COMMENT     LSOWNER|
COMMENT     VNTNAME|pCDH-CMV|
COMMENT     VNTAUTHORNAME|Demo User|
COMMENT     VNTREPLTYPE|Plasmid
COMMENT     VNTEXTCHREPL|Bacteria
COMMENT     Vector_NTI_Display_Data_(Do_Not_Edit!)
COMMENT     (SXF
COMMENT     (CGexDoc "pCDH-CMV" 0 6227
COMMENT     (CDBMol 0 0 1 1 1 0 0 0 0 "" "" 0 0 0 0 (CObList) (CObList)
            (CObList)
COMMENT     (CObList) -1 "")
COMMENT     (CDocSetData 1 1 0 0 0 0 "MAIN" 1 1 1 1 0 0 1 1 0 1 10 10 4294967295
            50 0
COMMENT     1 0 (CHomObj 0 0 0 3 75) (CWordArray) (CWordArray)
COMMENT     (CStringList "BamHI" "ClaI" "EcoRI" "HindIII" "PstI" "SmaI" "AscI"
COMMENT     "KpnI" "MluI" "NdeI" "NheI" "NotI" "PacI" "PmeI" "SalI" "ScaI"
            "SwaI"
COMMENT     "XbaI" "XhoI") (CStringList "atg" "gtg")
COMMENT     (CStringList "taa" "tga" "tag") (CObList) 1 "{(0,1),2}" 0 0 "" 0
COMMENT     4294967295 0 0 0 0 0 0 0 "MAIN" 0 0 30 0
COMMENT     (CProteinMotifSearchObject 70 20 1 1 1 1 0 0 1 0 0 0 0 0))
COMMENT     (CMolPar 1 0 0 0 4294967295 1 6227 0 0 0 0 0 0 0 0) (CStringList)
COMMENT     (CStringList) (CObList) (COAPar 25 250 50 0 6 4 3 7)
COMMENT     (COAPar 25 250 50 0 6 4 3 7) (COAPar 25 250 50 0 6 4 3 7)
COMMENT     (CObList #0=(CRSite (CStringList) "BamHI" "ggatcc" 2 0 1 2285 0 0
            "")
COMMENT     #1=(CRSite (CStringList) "ClaI" "atcgat" 3 0 1 1918 0 0 "")
COMMENT     #2=(CRSite (CStringList) "EcoRI" "gaattc" 2 0 1 2311 0 0 "")
COMMENT     #3=(CRSite (CStringList) "HindIII" "aagctt" 2 0 4 312 0 865 0 1448 0
COMMENT     3115 0 0 "") #4=(CRSite (CStringList) "PstI" "ctgcag" 6 0 0 0 "")
COMMENT     #5=(CRSite (CStringList) "SmaI" "cccggg" 4 0 1 2299 0 0 "")
COMMENT     #6=(CRSite (CStringList) "AscI" "ggcgcgcc" 3 0 0 0 "")
COMMENT     #7=(CRSite (CStringList) "KpnI" "ggtacc" 6 0 1 2918 0 0 "")
COMMENT     #8=(CRSite (CStringList) "MluI" "acgcgt" 2 0 1 2 0 0 "")
COMMENT     #9=(CRSite (CStringList) "NdeI" "catatg" 3 0 1 6008 0 0 "")
COMMENT     #10=(CRSite (CStringList) "NheI" "gctagc" 2 0 1 2291 0 0 "")
COMMENT     #11=(CRSite (CStringList) "NotI" "gcggccgc" 3 0 1 2304 0 0 "")
COMMENT     #12=(CRSite (CStringList) "PacI" "ttaattaa" 6 0 0 0 "")
COMMENT     #13=(CRSite (CStringList) "PmeI" "gtttaaac" 5 0 0 0 "")
COMMENT     #14=(CRSite (CStringList) "SalI" "gtcgac" 2 0 1 2317 0 0 "")
COMMENT     #15=(CRSite (CStringList) "ScaI" "agtact" 4 0 1 5317 0 0 "")
COMMENT     #16=(CRSite (CStringList) "SwaI" "atttaaat" 5 0 0 0 "")
COMMENT     #17=(CRSite (CStringList) "XbaI" "tctaga" 2 0 1 2274 0 0 "")
COMMENT     #18=(CRSite (CStringList) "XhoI" "ctcgag" 2 0 0 0 ""))
COMMENT     (CObList
COMMENT     #19=(CFSignal (CObList) "WPRE" 21 0 0 2322 2912 0 (CStringList)
COMMENT     (CStringList) 1 1 1 1 "2320..2910")
COMMENT     #20=(CFSignal (CObList) "RSV/promoter" 21 0 0 7 234 0 (CStringList)
COMMENT     (CStringList) 1 1 1 1 "7..234")
COMMENT     #21=(CFSignal (CObList) "SV40/EFL/poly(A)" 21 0 0 3289 3420 0
COMMENT     (CStringList) (CStringList) 1 1 1 1 "3287..3418")
COMMENT     #22=(CFSignal (CObList) "cPPT" 21 0 0 1798 1916 0 (CStringList)
COMMENT     (CStringList) 1 1 1 1 "1798..1916")
COMMENT     #23=(CFSignal (CObList) "HIV/LTR" 21 0 0 235 414 0 (CStringList)
COMMENT     (CStringList) 1 1 1 1 "235..414")
COMMENT     #24=(CFSignal (CObList) "SV40/Ori" 21 0 0 3429 3575 0 (CStringList)
COMMENT     (CStringList) 1 1 1 1 "3427..3573")
COMMENT     #25=(CFSignal (CObList) "3'dLTR" 21 0 0 2984 3217 0 (CStringList)
COMMENT     (CStringList) 1 1 1 1 "2982..3215")
COMMENT     #26=(CFSignal (CObList) "AmpR" 21 0 1 4763 5623 0 (CStringList)
COMMENT     (CStringList) 1 1 1 1 "complement(4761..5621)")
COMMENT     #27=(CFSignal (CObList) "CMV7/promoter" 21 0 0 1922 2271 0
            (CStringList)
COMMENT     (CStringList) 1 1 1 1 "1922..2271")
COMMENT     #28=(CFSignal (CObList) "Gag" 21 0 0 567 919 0 (CStringList)
COMMENT     (CStringList) 1 1 1 1 "567..919")
COMMENT     #29=(CFSignal (CObList) "RPE" 21 0 0 1076 1308 0 (CStringList)
COMMENT     (CStringList) 1 1 1 1 "1076..1308")
COMMENT     #30=(CFSignal (CObList) "env" 9 0 0 1309 1797 0 (CStringList)
COMMENT     (CStringList) 1 1 1 1 "1309..1797")
COMMENT     #31=(CFSignal (CObList) "pUC/ORI" 21 0 1 3945 4618 0 (CStringList)
COMMENT     (CStringList) 1 1 1 1 "complement(3943..4616)")) (CObList)
COMMENT     (CObList) (CObList) (CObList) (CObList) (CObList)
COMMENT     (CTextView 0
COMMENT     #32=(CGroupPar (CParagraph 0 (0 0) 1 2 0 0 180)
COMMENT     (CObjectList
COMMENT     #33=(CRefLinePar
COMMENT     (CLinePar (CParagraph 0 (0 0) 0 2 0 0 233) "pCDH-CMV" 2) 5 ""
COMMENT     0 4)
COMMENT     #34=(CFolderPar
COMMENT     (CGroupPar (CParagraph 1 (0 0) 1 1 0 0 178)
COMMENT     (CObjectList
COMMENT     #35=(CLinePar (CParagraph 0 (0 0) 1 2 1 0 180)
COMMENT     "DNA Plasmid 'pCDH-CMV'" 1)
COMMENT     #36=(CLinePar (CParagraph 0 (0 0) 1 2 1 0 180)
COMMENT     "Local object" 1)
COMMENT     #37=(CLinePar (CParagraph 0 (0 0) 1 2 1 0 180)
COMMENT     "Created: 11/30/15 04:54PM" 1)
COMMENT     #38=(CLinePar (CParagraph 0 (0 0) 1 2 1 0 180)
COMMENT     "Last Modified: 11/30/15 04:54PM" 1)
COMMENT     #39=(CLinePar (CParagraph 0 (0 0) 1 2 1 0 180)
COMMENT     "length: 6227 bp" 1)
COMMENT     #40=(CLinePar (CParagraph 0 (0 0) 1 2 1 0 180)
COMMENT     "storage type: Basic" 1)
COMMENT     #41=(CLinePar (CParagraph 0 (0 0) 1 2 1 0 180)
COMMENT     "form: Circular" 1))) "General Description")
COMMENT     #42=(CFolderPar
COMMENT     (CGroupPar (CParagraph 2 (0 0) 1 1 0 0 178)
COMMENT     (CObjectList
COMMENT     #43=(CLinePar (CParagraph 0 (0 0) 1 2 1 0 180)
COMMENT     "Original Source Database: GenBank" 1)
COMMENT     #44=(CLinePar (CParagraph 0 (0 0) 1 2 1 0 180)
COMMENT     "Modification Date in the Original DB: 23-APR-2015" 1)))
COMMENT     "Standard Fields")
COMMENT     #45=(CRefLinePar
COMMENT     (CLinePar (CParagraph 0 (0 0) 0 2 0 0 233) "Comments" 2) 1 ""
COMMENT     0 0)
COMMENT     #46=(CFolderPar
COMMENT     (CGroupPar (CParagraph 8 (0 0) 1 2 0 0 178) (CObjectList))
COMMENT     "Annotations")
COMMENT     #47=(CFolderPar
COMMENT     (CGroupPar (CParagraph 12 (6 0) 1 1 0 0 178)
COMMENT     (CObjectList
COMMENT     #48=(CFolderPar
COMMENT     (CGroupPar (CParagraph 9 (7 9 0) 1 1 1 0 178)
COMMENT     (CObjectList
COMMENT     #49=(CFolderPar
COMMENT     (CGroupPar
COMMENT     (CParagraph 1309 (3 #30# 0) 1 2 2 0 194)
COMMENT     (CObjectList
COMMENT     #50=(CLinePar
COMMENT     (CParagraph 0 (0 0) 1 2 3 0 180)
COMMENT     "Start: 1309 End: 1797" 1)
COMMENT     #51=(CLinePar
COMMENT     (CParagraph 0 (0 0) 1 2 3 0 180)
COMMENT     "Original Location Description:" 1)
COMMENT     #52=(CLinePar
COMMENT     (CParagraph 0 (0 0) 1 2 3 0 180)
COMMENT     " 1309..1797" 1))) "env")))
COMMENT     "Enhancer (1 total)")
COMMENT     #53=(CFolderPar
COMMENT     (CGroupPar (CParagraph 21 (7 21 0) 1 1 1 0 178)
COMMENT     (CObjectList
COMMENT     #54=(CFolderPar
COMMENT     (CGroupPar
COMMENT     (CParagraph 7 (3 #20# 0) 1 2 2 0 194)
COMMENT     (CObjectList
COMMENT     #55=(CLinePar
COMMENT     (CParagraph 0 (0 0) 1 2 3 0 180)
COMMENT     "Start: 7 End: 234 " 1)
COMMENT     #56=(CLinePar
COMMENT     (CParagraph 0 (0 0) 1 2 3 0 180)
COMMENT     "Original Location Description:" 1)
COMMENT     #57=(CLinePar
COMMENT     (CParagraph 0 (0 0) 1 2 3 0 180)
COMMENT     " 7..234" 1))) "RSV/promoter")
COMMENT     #58=(CFolderPar
COMMENT     (CGroupPar
COMMENT     (CParagraph 235 (3 #23# 0) 1 2 2 0 194)
COMMENT     (CObjectList
COMMENT     #59=(CLinePar
COMMENT     (CParagraph 0 (0 0) 1 2 3 0 180)
COMMENT     "Start: 235 End: 414 " 1)
COMMENT     #60=(CLinePar
COMMENT     (CParagraph 0 (0 0) 1 2 3 0 180)
COMMENT     "Original Location Description:" 1)
COMMENT     #61=(CLinePar
COMMENT     (CParagraph 0 (0 0) 1 2 3 0 180)
COMMENT     " 235..414" 1))) "HIV/LTR")
COMMENT     #62=(CFolderPar
COMMENT     (CGroupPar
COMMENT     (CParagraph 567 (3 #28# 0) 1 2 2 0 194)
COMMENT     (CObjectList
COMMENT     #63=(CLinePar
COMMENT     (CParagraph 0 (0 0) 1 2 3 0 180)
COMMENT     "Start: 567 End: 919 " 1)
COMMENT     #64=(CLinePar
COMMENT     (CParagraph 0 (0 0) 1 2 3 0 180)
COMMENT     "Original Location Description:" 1)
COMMENT     #65=(CLinePar
COMMENT     (CParagraph 0 (0 0) 1 2 3 0 180)
COMMENT     " 567..919" 1))) "Gag")
COMMENT     #66=(CFolderPar
COMMENT     (CGroupPar
COMMENT     (CParagraph 1076 (3 #29# 0) 1 2 2 0 194)
COMMENT     (CObjectList
COMMENT     #67=(CLinePar
COMMENT     (CParagraph 0 (0 0) 1 2 3 0 180)
COMMENT     "Start: 1076 End: 1308" 1)
COMMENT     #68=(CLinePar
COMMENT     (CParagraph 0 (0 0) 1 2 3 0 180)
COMMENT     "Original Location Description:" 1)
COMMENT     #69=(CLinePar
COMMENT     (CParagraph 0 (0 0) 1 2 3 0 180)
COMMENT     " 1076..1308" 1))) "RPE")
COMMENT     #70=(CFolderPar
COMMENT     (CGroupPar
COMMENT     (CParagraph 1798 (3 #22# 0) 1 2 2 0 194)
COMMENT     (CObjectList
COMMENT     #71=(CLinePar
COMMENT     (CParagraph 0 (0 0) 1 2 3 0 180)
COMMENT     "Start: 1798 End: 1916" 1)
COMMENT     #72=(CLinePar
COMMENT     (CParagraph 0 (0 0) 1 2 3 0 180)
COMMENT     "Original Location Description:" 1)
COMMENT     #73=(CLinePar
COMMENT     (CParagraph 0 (0 0) 1 2 3 0 180)
COMMENT     " 1798..1916" 1))) "cPPT")
COMMENT     #74=(CFolderPar
COMMENT     (CGroupPar
COMMENT     (CParagraph 1922 (3 #27# 0) 1 2 2 0 194)
COMMENT     (CObjectList
COMMENT     #75=(CLinePar
COMMENT     (CParagraph 0 (0 0) 1 2 3 0 180)
COMMENT     "Start: 1922 End: 2271" 1)
COMMENT     #76=(CLinePar
COMMENT     (CParagraph 0 (0 0) 1 2 3 0 180)
COMMENT     "Original Location Description:" 1)
COMMENT     #77=(CLinePar
COMMENT     (CParagraph 0 (0 0) 1 2 3 0 180)
COMMENT     " 1922..2271" 1))) "CMV7/promoter")
COMMENT     #78=(CFolderPar
COMMENT     (CGroupPar
COMMENT     (CParagraph 2322 (3 #19# 0) 1 2 2 0 194)
COMMENT     (CObjectList
COMMENT     #79=(CLinePar
COMMENT     (CParagraph 0 (0 0) 1 2 3 0 180)
COMMENT     "Start: 2322 End: 2912" 1)
COMMENT     #80=(CLinePar
COMMENT     (CParagraph 0 (0 0) 1 2 3 0 180)
COMMENT     "Original Location Description:" 1)
COMMENT     #81=(CLinePar
COMMENT     (CParagraph 0 (0 0) 1 2 3 0 180)
COMMENT     " 2320..2910" 1))) "WPRE")
COMMENT     #82=(CFolderPar
COMMENT     (CGroupPar
COMMENT     (CParagraph 2984 (3 #25# 0) 1 2 2 0 194)
COMMENT     (CObjectList
COMMENT     #83=(CLinePar
COMMENT     (CParagraph 0 (0 0) 1 2 3 0 180)
COMMENT     "Start: 2984 End: 3217" 1)
COMMENT     #84=(CLinePar
COMMENT     (CParagraph 0 (0 0) 1 2 3 0 180)
COMMENT     "Original Location Description:" 1)
COMMENT     #85=(CLinePar
COMMENT     (CParagraph 0 (0 0) 1 2 3 0 180)
COMMENT     " 2982..3215" 1))) "3'dLTR")
COMMENT     #86=(CFolderPar
COMMENT     (CGroupPar
COMMENT     (CParagraph 3289 (3 #21# 0) 1 2 2 0 194)
COMMENT     (CObjectList
COMMENT     #87=(CLinePar
COMMENT     (CParagraph 0 (0 0) 1 2 3 0 180)
COMMENT     "Start: 3289 End: 3420" 1)
COMMENT     #88=(CLinePar
COMMENT     (CParagraph 0 (0 0) 1 2 3 0 180)
COMMENT     "Original Location Description:" 1)
COMMENT     #89=(CLinePar
COMMENT     (CParagraph 0 (0 0) 1 2 3 0 180)
COMMENT     " 3287..3418" 1))) "SV40/EFL/poly(A)")
COMMENT     #90=(CFolderPar
COMMENT     (CGroupPar
COMMENT     (CParagraph 3429 (3 #24# 0) 1 2 2 0 194)
COMMENT     (CObjectList
COMMENT     #91=(CLinePar
COMMENT     (CParagraph 0 (0 0) 1 2 3 0 180)
COMMENT     "Start: 3429 End: 3575" 1)
COMMENT     #92=(CLinePar
COMMENT     (CParagraph 0 (0 0) 1 2 3 0 180)
COMMENT     "Original Location Description:" 1)
COMMENT     #93=(CLinePar
COMMENT     (CParagraph 0 (0 0) 1 2 3 0 180)
COMMENT     " 3427..3573" 1))) "SV40/Ori")
COMMENT     #94=(CFolderPar
COMMENT     (CGroupPar
COMMENT     (CParagraph 3945 (3 #31# 0) 1 2 2 0 194)
COMMENT     (CObjectList
COMMENT     #95=(CLinePar
COMMENT     (CParagraph 0 (0 0) 1 2 3 0 180)
COMMENT     "Start: 3945 End: 4618 (Complementary)"
COMMENT     1)
COMMENT     #96=(CLinePar
COMMENT     (CParagraph 0 (0 0) 1 2 3 0 180)
COMMENT     "Original Location Description:" 1)
COMMENT     #97=(CLinePar
COMMENT     (CParagraph 0 (0 0) 1 2 3 0 180)
COMMENT     " complement(3943..4616)" 1)))
COMMENT     "pUC/ORI")
COMMENT     #98=(CFolderPar
COMMENT     (CGroupPar
COMMENT     (CParagraph 4763 (3 #26# 0) 1 2 2 0 194)
COMMENT     (CObjectList
COMMENT     #99=(CLinePar
COMMENT     (CParagraph 0 (0 0) 1 2 3 0 180)
COMMENT     "Start: 4763 End: 5623 (Complementary)"
COMMENT     1)
COMMENT     #100=(CLinePar
COMMENT     (CParagraph 0 (0 0) 1 2 3 0 180)
COMMENT     "Original Location Description:" 1)
COMMENT     #101=(CLinePar
COMMENT     (CParagraph 0 (0 0) 1 2 3 0 180)
COMMENT     " complement(4761..5621)" 1))) "AmpR")))
COMMENT     "Misc. Feature (12 total)"))) "Feature Map")
COMMENT     #102=(CFolderPar
COMMENT     (CGroupPar (CParagraph 13 (0 0) 1 1 0 0 178)
COMMENT     (CObjectList
COMMENT     #103=(CRSFolderPar
COMMENT     (CFolderPar
COMMENT     (CGroupPar (CParagraph 75231752 (8 0) 1 1 1 0 178)
COMMENT     (CObjectList)) "AscI: 0 sites") 2 6 "GGCGCGCC"
COMMENT     "CCGCGCGG")
COMMENT     #104=(CRSFolderPar
COMMENT     (CFolderPar
COMMENT     (CGroupPar (CParagraph 75224264 (8 0) 1 1 1 0 178)
COMMENT     (CObjectList
COMMENT     #105=(CGroupPar
COMMENT     (CParagraph 0 (10 #0# 0) 1 2 2 0 180)
COMMENT     (CObjectList
COMMENT     #106=(CLinePar
COMMENT     (CParagraph 0 (1 #0# 1) 1 2 2 0 191)
COMMENT     " N1: 2285 " 1))))) "BamHI: 1 site")
COMMENT     1 5 "GGATCC" "CCTAGG")
COMMENT     #107=(CRSFolderPar
COMMENT     (CFolderPar
COMMENT     (CGroupPar (CParagraph 75231016 (8 0) 1 1 1 0 178)
COMMENT     (CObjectList
COMMENT     #108=(CGroupPar
COMMENT     (CParagraph 0 (10 #1# 0) 1 2 2 0 180)
COMMENT     (CObjectList
COMMENT     #109=(CLinePar
COMMENT     (CParagraph 0 (1 #1# 1) 1 2 2 0 191)
COMMENT     " N1: 1918 " 1))))) "ClaI: 1 site")
COMMENT     2 4 "ATCGAT" "TAGCTA")
COMMENT     #110=(CRSFolderPar
COMMENT     (CFolderPar
COMMENT     (CGroupPar (CParagraph 75220520 (8 0) 1 1 1 0 178)
COMMENT     (CObjectList
COMMENT     #111=(CGroupPar
COMMENT     (CParagraph 0 (10 #2# 0) 1 2 2 0 180)
COMMENT     (CObjectList
COMMENT     #112=(CLinePar
COMMENT     (CParagraph 0 (1 #2# 1) 1 2 2 0 191)
COMMENT     " N1: 2311 " 1))))) "EcoRI: 1 site")
COMMENT     1 5 "GAATTC" "CTTAAG")
COMMENT     #113=(CRSFolderPar
COMMENT     (CFolderPar
COMMENT     (CGroupPar (CParagraph 75221128 (8 0) 1 1 1 0 178)
COMMENT     (CObjectList
COMMENT     #114=(CGroupPar
COMMENT     (CParagraph 0 (10 #3# 0) 1 2 2 0 180)
COMMENT     (CObjectList
COMMENT     #115=(CLinePar
COMMENT     (CParagraph 0 (1 #3# 1) 1 2 2 0 191)
COMMENT     " N1: 312 " 1)
COMMENT     #116=(CLinePar
COMMENT     (CParagraph 0 (1 #3# 2) 1 2 2 0 191)
COMMENT     " N2: 865 " 1)
COMMENT     #117=(CLinePar
COMMENT     (CParagraph 0 (1 #3# 3) 1 2 2 0 191)
COMMENT     " N3: 1448 " 1)
COMMENT     #118=(CLinePar
COMMENT     (CParagraph 0 (1 #3# 4) 1 2 2 0 191)
COMMENT     " N4: 3115 " 1)))))
COMMENT     "HindIII: 4 sites") 1 5 "AAGCTT" "TTCGAA")
COMMENT     #119=(CRSFolderPar
COMMENT     (CFolderPar
COMMENT     (CGroupPar (CParagraph 75223592 (8 0) 1 1 1 0 178)
COMMENT     (CObjectList
COMMENT     #120=(CGroupPar
COMMENT     (CParagraph 0 (10 #7# 0) 1 2 2 0 180)
COMMENT     (CObjectList
COMMENT     #121=(CLinePar
COMMENT     (CParagraph 0 (1 #7# 1) 1 2 2 0 191)
COMMENT     " N1: 2918 " 1))))) "KpnI: 1 site")
COMMENT     5 1 "GGTACC" "CCATGG")
COMMENT     #122=(CRSFolderPar
COMMENT     (CFolderPar
COMMENT     (CGroupPar (CParagraph 75223720 (8 0) 1 1 1 0 178)
COMMENT     (CObjectList
COMMENT     #123=(CGroupPar
COMMENT     (CParagraph 0 (10 #8# 0) 1 2 2 0 180)
COMMENT     (CObjectList
COMMENT     #124=(CLinePar
COMMENT     (CParagraph 0 (1 #8# 1) 1 2 2 0 191)
COMMENT     " N1: 2 " 1))))) "MluI: 1 site") 1 5
COMMENT     "ACGCGT" "TGCGCA")
COMMENT     #125=(CRSFolderPar
COMMENT     (CFolderPar
COMMENT     (CGroupPar (CParagraph 75219816 (8 0) 1 1 1 0 178)
COMMENT     (CObjectList
COMMENT     #126=(CGroupPar
COMMENT     (CParagraph 0 (10 #9# 0) 1 2 2 0 180)
COMMENT     (CObjectList
COMMENT     #127=(CLinePar
COMMENT     (CParagraph 0 (1 #9# 1) 1 2 2 0 191)
COMMENT     " N1: 6008 " 1))))) "NdeI: 1 site")
COMMENT     2 4 "CATATG" "GTATAC")
COMMENT     #128=(CRSFolderPar
COMMENT     (CFolderPar
COMMENT     (CGroupPar (CParagraph 75231464 (8 0) 1 1 1 0 178)
COMMENT     (CObjectList
COMMENT     #129=(CGroupPar
COMMENT     (CParagraph 0 (10 #10# 0) 1 2 2 0 180)
COMMENT     (CObjectList
COMMENT     #130=(CLinePar
COMMENT     (CParagraph 0 (1 #10# 1) 1 2 2 0 191)
COMMENT     " N1: 2291 " 1))))) "NheI: 1 site")
COMMENT     1 5 "GCTAGC" "CGATCG")
COMMENT     #131=(CRSFolderPar
COMMENT     (CFolderPar
COMMENT     (CGroupPar (CParagraph 75231592 (8 0) 1 1 1 0 178)
COMMENT     (CObjectList
COMMENT     #132=(CGroupPar
COMMENT     (CParagraph 0 (10 #11# 0) 1 2 2 0 180)
COMMENT     (CObjectList
COMMENT     #133=(CLinePar
COMMENT     (CParagraph 0 (1 #11# 1) 1 2 2 0 191)
COMMENT     " N1: 2304 " 1))))) "NotI: 1 site")
COMMENT     2 6 "GCGGCCGC" "CGCCGGCG")
COMMENT     #134=(CRSFolderPar
COMMENT     (CFolderPar
COMMENT     (CGroupPar (CParagraph 75231624 (8 0) 1 1 1 0 178)
COMMENT     (CObjectList)) "PacI: 0 sites") 5 3 "TTAATTAA"
COMMENT     "AATTAATT")
COMMENT     #135=(CRSFolderPar
COMMENT     (CFolderPar
COMMENT     (CGroupPar (CParagraph 75224328 (8 0) 1 1 1 0 178)
COMMENT     (CObjectList)) "PmeI: 0 sites") 4 4 "GTTTAAAC"
COMMENT     "CAAATTTG")
COMMENT     #136=(CRSFolderPar
COMMENT     (CFolderPar
COMMENT     (CGroupPar (CParagraph 75224552 (8 0) 1 1 1 0 178)
COMMENT     (CObjectList)) "PstI: 0 sites") 5 1 "CTGCAG"
COMMENT     "GACGTC")
COMMENT     #137=(CRSFolderPar
COMMENT     (CFolderPar
COMMENT     (CGroupPar (CParagraph 75225448 (8 0) 1 1 1 0 178)
COMMENT     (CObjectList
COMMENT     #138=(CGroupPar
COMMENT     (CParagraph 0 (10 #14# 0) 1 2 2 0 180)
COMMENT     (CObjectList
COMMENT     #139=(CLinePar
COMMENT     (CParagraph 0 (1 #14# 1) 1 2 2 0 191)
COMMENT     " N1: 2317 " 1))))) "SalI: 1 site")
COMMENT     1 5 "GTCGAC" "CAGCTG")
COMMENT     #140=(CRSFolderPar
COMMENT     (CFolderPar
COMMENT     (CGroupPar (CParagraph 75225416 (8 0) 1 1 1 0 178)
COMMENT     (CObjectList
COMMENT     #141=(CGroupPar
COMMENT     (CParagraph 0 (10 #15# 0) 1 2 2 0 180)
COMMENT     (CObjectList
COMMENT     #142=(CLinePar
COMMENT     (CParagraph 0 (1 #15# 1) 1 2 2 0 191)
COMMENT     " N1: 5317 " 1))))) "ScaI: 1 site")
COMMENT     3 3 "AGTACT" "TCATGA")
COMMENT     #143=(CRSFolderPar
COMMENT     (CFolderPar
COMMENT     (CGroupPar (CParagraph 75221896 (8 0) 1 1 1 0 178)
COMMENT     (CObjectList
COMMENT     #144=(CGroupPar
COMMENT     (CParagraph 0 (10 #5# 0) 1 2 2 0 180)
COMMENT     (CObjectList
COMMENT     #145=(CLinePar
COMMENT     (CParagraph 0 (1 #5# 1) 1 2 2 0 191)
COMMENT     " N1: 2299 " 1))))) "SmaI: 1 site")
COMMENT     3 3 "CCCGGG" "GGGCCC")
COMMENT     #146=(CRSFolderPar
COMMENT     (CFolderPar
COMMENT     (CGroupPar (CParagraph 75231080 (8 0) 1 1 1 0 178)
COMMENT     (CObjectList)) "SwaI: 0 sites") 4 4 "ATTTAAAT"
COMMENT     "TAAATTTA")
COMMENT     #147=(CRSFolderPar
COMMENT     (CFolderPar
COMMENT     (CGroupPar (CParagraph 75220872 (8 0) 1 1 1 0 178)
COMMENT     (CObjectList
COMMENT     #148=(CGroupPar
COMMENT     (CParagraph 0 (10 #17# 0) 1 2 2 0 180)
COMMENT     (CObjectList
COMMENT     #149=(CLinePar
COMMENT     (CParagraph 0 (1 #17# 1) 1 2 2 0 191)
COMMENT     " N1: 2274 " 1))))) "XbaI: 1 site")
COMMENT     1 5 "TCTAGA" "AGATCT")
COMMENT     #150=(CRSFolderPar
COMMENT     (CFolderPar
COMMENT     (CGroupPar (CParagraph 75224584 (8 0) 1 1 1 0 178)
COMMENT     (CObjectList)) "XhoI: 0 sites") 1 5 "CTCGAG"
COMMENT     "GAGCTC"))) "Restriction/Methylation Map"))))
COMMENT     (CGraphView
COMMENT     (CWStyleSheet
COMMENT     (CObjectList
COMMENT     #151=(CWidgetStyle "RSite Label" 1 (LOGPEN 0 0 13408563) 1 0 1
COMMENT     (LOGFONT 0 0 0 0 400 0 0 0 0 3 2 1 18 "Georgia") 0.555556 0 1 5
COMMENT     "@N (@S)" 0)
COMMENT     #152=(CWidgetStyle "Signal Label" 1 (LOGPEN 0 0 0) 1 0 1
COMMENT     (LOGFONT 0 0 0 0 700 0 0 0 0 3 2 1 34 "Arial") 0.666667 0 1 1
COMMENT     "@N" 0)
COMMENT     #153=(CWidgetStyle "Molecule Label 2" 0 0 1
COMMENT     (LOGFONT 0 0 0 0 400 0 0 0 0 3 2 1 18 "Georgia") 0.555556 0 1 16
COMMENT     "@L bp" 0)
COMMENT     #154=(CWidgetStyle "Molecule Label 1" 0 0 1
COMMENT     (LOGFONT 0 0 0 0 400 0 0 0 0 3 2 1 34 "Verdana") 0.833333 0 1 1
COMMENT     "@N" 0)
COMMENT     #155=(CWidgetStyle "Shape 3" 1 (LOGPEN 0 0 3355545) 1 1
COMMENT     (LOGBRUSH 0 6724095 0) 0 0 1 (LOGSHAPE 9 1 0.8 1.8 0))
COMMENT     #156=(CWidgetStyle "Shape 1" 1 (LOGPEN 0 0 6723840) 1 1
COMMENT     (LOGBRUSH 0 10079334 0) 0 0 1 (LOGSHAPE 9 1 0.8 1.8 0))
COMMENT     #157=(CWidgetStyle "Axis" 1 (LOGPEN 0 0 10079436) 2 1
COMMENT     (LOGBRUSH 0 13434879 0) 0 0 1 (LOGSHAPE 10 1 0 0 0))
COMMENT     #158=(CWidgetStyle "Line 2" 1 (LOGPEN 0 0 6723840) 8 0 0 0 1
COMMENT     (LOGSHAPE 1 1.9 0 0 0))
COMMENT     #159=(CWidgetStyle "RSite" 1 (LOGPEN 0 0 10053171) 8 0 0 0 1
COMMENT     (LOGSHAPE 1 1.9 0 0 0))
COMMENT     #160=(CWidgetStyle "Short Signal" 1 (LOGPEN 0 0 13395507) 10 0 0 0 1
COMMENT     (LOGSHAPE 1 1.9 0 0 0))
COMMENT     #161=(CWidgetStyle "Uniq RSite Label" 1 (LOGPEN 0 0 153) 1 0 1
COMMENT     (LOGFONT 0 0 0 0 400 0 0 0 0 3 2 1 18 "Georgia") 0.555556 128 1
COMMENT     5 "@N (@S)" 0)
COMMENT     #162=(CWidgetStyle "Vanilla" 1 (LOGPEN 0 0 0) 1 1
COMMENT     (LOGBRUSH 0 16777215 0) 1
COMMENT     (LOGFONT 0 0 0 0 400 0 0 0 0 7 48 2 18 "Times New Roman") 0.8 0
COMMENT     1 2 "?" 0)
COMMENT     #163=(CWidgetStyle "Mark 1" 0 0 1
COMMENT     (LOGFONT 0 0 0 0 400 0 0 0 2 7 48 2 2 "Windings") 0.7 0 1 2 "?"
COMMENT     0)
COMMENT     #164=(CWidgetStyle "Motif Label" 1 (LOGPEN 0 0 16744512) 1 0 1
COMMENT     (LOGFONT 0 0 0 0 400 0 0 0 0 3 2 1 34 "Arial") 0.611111 8388608
COMMENT     1 65535 "@N (@H)" 0)
COMMENT     #165=(CWidgetStyle "Fragment Label 2" 1 (LOGPEN 0 0 0) 1 0 1
COMMENT     (LOGFONT 0 0 0 0 400 0 0 0 0 3 2 1 49 "Courier New") 1.05 0 1 48
COMMENT     "@F bp (molecule @L bp)" 0)
COMMENT     #166=(CWidgetStyle "Fragment Label 1" 1 (LOGPEN 0 0 0) 1 0 1
COMMENT     (LOGFONT 0 0 0 0 400 0 0 0 0 3 2 1 34 "Arial") 0.91 0 1 1
COMMENT     "Fragment of @N" 0)
COMMENT     #167=(CWidgetStyle "Shape 4" 1 (LOGPEN 0 0 0) 1 1
COMMENT     (LOGBRUSH 2 8388608 5) 0 0 0)
COMMENT     #168=(CWidgetStyle "Shape 2" 1 (LOGPEN 0 0 0) 1 1 (LOGBRUSH 0 128 0)
            0
COMMENT     0 0)
COMMENT     #169=(CWidgetStyle "Shape 0" 1 (LOGPEN 0 0 0) 1 1 (LOGBRUSH 0 0 0) 0
            0
COMMENT     0)
COMMENT     #170=(CWidgetStyle "ORF" 1 (LOGPEN 0 0 16384) 8 0 0 0 1
COMMENT     (LOGSHAPE 7 0.2 3.41182 2.86186 0.609808))
COMMENT     #171=(CWidgetStyle "Line 4" 1 (LOGPEN 0 0 32768) 8 0 0 0 0)
COMMENT     #172=(CWidgetStyle "Line 3" 1 (LOGPEN 0 0 16711680) 8 0 0 0 0)
COMMENT     #173=(CWidgetStyle "Line 1" 1 (LOGPEN 0 0 16711680) 1 0 0 0 0)
COMMENT     #174=(CWidgetStyle "Short Promoter" 1 (LOGPEN 0 0 128) 6 0 0 0 0)
COMMENT     #175=(CWidgetStyle "Motif" 1 (LOGPEN 0 0 0) 1 0 0 0 0)
COMMENT     #176=(CWidgetStyle "Line 0" 1 (LOGPEN 0 0 0) 8 0 0 0 0)
COMMENT     #177=(CWidgetStyle "Void" 0 0 0 0 0)
COMMENT     #178=(CWidgetStyle "General Label" 1 (LOGPEN 0 0 0) 1 0 1
COMMENT     (LOGFONT 0 0 0 0 400 0 0 0 0 3 2 1 18 "Times New Roman") 0.91 0
COMMENT     1 3 "@T @N " 0)
COMMENT     #179=(CWidgetStyle "Position" 1 (LOGPEN 0 0 0) 1 0 0 0 0)
COMMENT     #180=(CWidgetStyle "Annotation" 0 0 1
COMMENT     (LOGFONT 0 0 0 0 400 0 0 0 0 3 2 1 18 "Times New Roman") 0.91 0
COMMENT     0 0)
COMMENT     #181=(CWidgetStyle "Position Label" 1 (LOGPEN 0 0 8388608) 1 0 1
COMMENT     (LOGFONT 0 0 0 0 400 0 1 0 0 3 2 1 34 "Arial") 0.63 8388608 1 1
COMMENT     "@N" 0)
COMMENT     #182=(CWidgetStyle "Range" 1 (LOGPEN 0 0 0) 1 1
COMMENT     (LOGBRUSH 0 16777215 0) 0 0 0)
COMMENT     #183=(CWidgetStyle "Range Label" 1 (LOGPEN 0 0 8388608) 1 0 1
COMMENT     (LOGFONT 0 0 0 0 400 0 1 0 0 3 2 1 34 "Arial") 0.63 8388608 1 1
COMMENT     "@N" 0)
COMMENT     #184=(CWidgetStyle "ORF Label" 1 (LOGPEN 0 0 49216) 1 0 1
COMMENT     (LOGFONT 0 0 0 0 400 0 0 0 0 3 2 1 18 "Times New Roman")
COMMENT     0.611111 0 1 65535 "@N" 0)
COMMENT     #185=(CWidgetStyle "CDS Label" 1 (LOGPEN 0 0 4227264) 1 0 1
COMMENT     (LOGFONT 0 0 0 0 400 0 0 0 0 3 2 1 34 "Arial") 0.555556 255 1 1
COMMENT     "@N" 0)
COMMENT     #186=(CWidgetStyle "Shape 5" 1 (LOGPEN 0 0 0) 3 1
COMMENT     (LOGBRUSH 0 16777113 0) 1
COMMENT     (LOGFONT 0 0 0 0 400 0 0 0 0 7 48 2 50 "Arial") 0.9 0 0 1
COMMENT     (LOGSHAPE 9 1 0.8 1.8 0))
COMMENT     #187=(CWidgetStyle "CDS" 1 (LOGPEN 0 0 0) 1 1 (LOGBRUSH 2 39423 3) 0
            0
COMMENT     1 (LOGSHAPE 9 1 0.8 1.8 0))
COMMENT     #188=(CWidgetStyle "Label 2" 1 (LOGPEN 0 0 4227264) 1 0 1
COMMENT     (LOGFONT 0 0 0 0 400 0 0 0 0 3 2 1 34 "Arial") 0.944444 8388608
COMMENT     1 1 "@N" 0)
COMMENT     #189=(CWidgetStyle "Label 3" 1 (LOGPEN 0 0 8421376) 1 0 1
COMMENT     (LOGFONT 0 0 0 0 700 255 0 0 0 3 2 1 34 "Arial") 0.833333 255 1
COMMENT     5 "@N (@S)" 0)
COMMENT     #190=(CWidgetStyle "Label 4" 1 (LOGPEN 0 0 8437824) 1 0 1
COMMENT     (LOGFONT 0 0 0 0 400 0 0 0 0 3 2 1 34 "Arial") 0.722222 0 1 5
COMMENT     "@N (@S)" 0)) 0.164644 1.74233 0.164644 2.53336
COMMENT     (70 (CShapeMapEntry 0 "Unique RSite" 1 "Uniq RSite Label") 67
COMMENT     (CShapeMapEntry 0 "ORF" 0 "ORF Label")) 60.0567 60.0567 39 39 0.1
COMMENT     -6227) 1 1 1 1 1
COMMENT     (mapper: 16.1754 -15.5761 60.0567 60.0567 0.01 10 -1 6227 6227 1 0
            0)
COMMENT     #191=(CGroupWidget (CWidget 0 (0 0) 1 2 0 0 Nil 1 100)
COMMENT     (CObjectList
COMMENT     #192=(CGroupWidget (CWidget 1 (0 0) 1 2 0 0 Nil -1800 100)
COMMENT     (CObjectList
COMMENT     #193=(CAxis
COMMENT     (CWideLine
COMMENT     (CWidget 0 (0 0) 1 2 0 0 #157# 74722660 0)
COMMENT     (LOGPEN 0 2 10079436) 2 (LOGBRUSH 0 13434879 0) 1
COMMENT     6.27519 6.27319 1 0.0214037) 0.100742)
COMMENT     #194=(CLabel (CWidget 1001 (0 0) 1 2 0 0 #154# 421 100)
COMMENT     (LOGPEN 450 -1282 4294965976) 462
COMMENT     (LOGFONT 87 33 0 0 400 0 0 0 0 3 2 1 34 "Verdana")
COMMENT     1.74233 0.833333 0 "pCDH-CMV" "@N" 1 0 0.871165 0
COMMENT     -2.91312 6.01099 1.46528 Nil)
COMMENT     #195=(CLabel
COMMENT     (CWidget 1002 (0 0) 1 2 0 0 #153# 541152339 100)
COMMENT     (LOGPEN 707272819 1954051118 1968077866) 1868917859
COMMENT     (LOGFONT 57 21 0 0 400 0 0 0 0 3 2 1 18 "Georgia")
COMMENT     1.74233 0.555556 0 "6227 bp" "@L bp" 16 0 -0.871165
COMMENT     0 -4.1798 3.11372 0.932452 Nil)) (CObjectList))
COMMENT     #196=(CGroupWidget (CWidget 10 (6 0) 1 2 0 0 Nil -859 100)
COMMENT     (CObjectList
COMMENT     #197=(CGroupWidget
COMMENT     (CWidget 9 (7 9 0) 1 2 0 0 Nil -336 100)
COMMENT     (CObjectList
COMMENT     #198=(CWideArrow
COMMENT     (CWideLine
COMMENT     (CWidget 0 (3 #30# 0) 1 2 0 0 #167# 0 100)
COMMENT     (LOGPEN 0 0 0) 1 (LOGBRUSH 2 8388608 5) 1
COMMENT     4.46286 4.95548 1 0.082322) 0.8 1.8 0)
COMMENT     #199=(CLabel
COMMENT     (CWidget 0 (0 0) 1 2 0 0 #152# 688774749 100)
COMMENT     (LOGPEN 0 0 0) 1
COMMENT     (LOGFONT 69 26 0 0 700 0 0 0 0 3 2 1 34
COMMENT     "Arial") 1.74233 0.666667 0 "env" "@N" 1
COMMENT     12.7838 0 -8.26995 9.57581 1.56519 1.11561
COMMENT     #198#)) (CObjectList))
COMMENT     #200=(CGroupWidget
COMMENT     (CWidget 21 (7 21 0) 1 2 0 0 Nil -649 100)
COMMENT     (CObjectList
COMMENT     #201=(CWideArrow
COMMENT     (CWideLine
COMMENT     (CWidget 0 (3 #19# 0) 1 2 0 0 #156#
COMMENT     1667321128 100) (LOGPEN 0 0 6723840) 1
COMMENT     (LOGBRUSH 0 10079334 0) 1 3.33959 3.93497 1
COMMENT     0.082322) 0.8 1.8 0)
COMMENT     #202=(CLabel
COMMENT     (CWidget 0 (0 0) 1 2 0 0 #152# 688774561 100)
COMMENT     (LOGPEN 0 0 0) 1
COMMENT     (LOGFONT 69 26 0 0 700 0 0 0 0 3 2 1 34
COMMENT     "Arial") 1.74233 0.666667 0 "WPRE" "@N" 1
COMMENT     8.16862 -19.1656 -4.05554 23.5093 2.7474
COMMENT     1.11561 #201#)
COMMENT     #203=(CWideArrow
COMMENT     (CWideLine
COMMENT     (CWidget 0 (3 #20# 0) 1 2 0 0 #156# 0 100)
COMMENT     (LOGPEN 0 0 6723840) 1
COMMENT     (LOGBRUSH 0 10079334 0) 1 6.03745 6.26714 1
COMMENT     0.082322) 0.8 1.8 0)
COMMENT     #204=(CLabel
COMMENT     (CWidget 0 (0 0) 1 2 0 0 #152# 688774469 100)
COMMENT     (LOGPEN 0 0 0) 1
COMMENT     (LOGFONT 69 26 0 0 700 0 0 0 0 3 2 1 34
COMMENT     "Arial") 1.74233 0.666667 0 "RSV/promoter"
COMMENT     "@N" 1 5.32942 12.1963 -16.0348 3.24241
COMMENT     5.97768 1.11561 #203#)
COMMENT     #205=(CWideArrow
COMMENT     (CWideLine
COMMENT     (CWidget 0 (3 #21# 0) 1 2 0 0 #156# 0 100)
COMMENT     (LOGPEN 0 0 6723840) 1
COMMENT     (LOGBRUSH 0 10079334 0) 1 2.82782 2.9608 1
COMMENT     0.082322) 0.8 1.8 0)
COMMENT     #206=(CLabel
COMMENT     (CWidget 0 (0 0) 1 2 0 0 #152# 688774489 100)
COMMENT     (LOGPEN 0 0 0) 1
COMMENT     (LOGFONT 69 26 0 0 700 0 0 0 0 3 2 1 34
COMMENT     "Arial") 1.74233 0.666667 0
COMMENT     "SV40/EFL/poly(A)" "@N" 1 -7.39921 -12.1963
COMMENT     3.73962 3.24241 7.32641 1.11561 #205#)
COMMENT     #207=(CWideArrow
COMMENT     (CWideLine
COMMENT     (CWidget 0 (3 #22# 0) 1 2 0 0 #156# 0 100)
COMMENT     (LOGPEN 0 0 6723840) 1
COMMENT     (LOGBRUSH 0 10079334 0) 1 4.34297 4.46286 1
COMMENT     0.082322) 0.8 1.8 0)
COMMENT     #208=(CLabel
COMMENT     (CWidget 0 (0 0) 1 2 0 0 #152# 688774525 100)
COMMENT     (LOGPEN 0 0 0) 1
COMMENT     (LOGFONT 69 26 0 0 700 0 0 0 0 3 2 1 34
COMMENT     "Arial") 1.74233 0.666667 0 "cPPT" "@N" 1
COMMENT     13.0186 -1.74233 -7.1281 10.8425 2.28118
COMMENT     1.11561 #207#)
COMMENT     #209=(CWideArrow
COMMENT     (CWideLine
COMMENT     (CWidget 0 (3 #23# 0) 1 2 0 0 #156# 0 100)
COMMENT     (LOGPEN 0 0 6723840) 1
COMMENT     (LOGBRUSH 0 10079334 0) 1 5.85611 6.03745 1
COMMENT     0.082322) 0.8 1.8 0)
COMMENT     #210=(CLabel
COMMENT     (CWidget 0 (0 0) 1 2 0 0 #152# 688774417 100)
COMMENT     (LOGPEN 0 0 0) 1
COMMENT     (LOGFONT 69 26 0 0 700 0 0 0 0 3 2 1 34
COMMENT     "Arial") 1.74233 0.666667 0 "HIV/LTR" "@N" 1
COMMENT     10.4642 8.71165 -14.1994 5.77577 3.51335
COMMENT     1.11561 #209#)
COMMENT     #211=(CWideArrow
COMMENT     (CWideLine
COMMENT     (CWidget 0 (3 #24# 0) 1 2 0 0 #156# 0 100)
COMMENT     (LOGPEN 0 0 6723840) 1
COMMENT     (LOGBRUSH 0 10079334 0) 1 2.67167 2.81976 1
COMMENT     0.082322) 0.8 1.8 0)
COMMENT     #212=(CLabel
COMMENT     (CWidget 0 (0 0) 1 2 0 0 #152# 688774453 100)
COMMENT     (LOGPEN 0 0 0) 1
COMMENT     (LOGFONT 69 26 0 0 700 0 0 0 0 3 2 1 34
COMMENT     "Arial") 1.74233 0.666667 0 "SV40/Ori" "@N"
COMMENT     1 -8.35635 -10.454 3.20494 1.97573 3.74646
COMMENT     1.11561 #211#)
COMMENT     #213=(CWideArrow
COMMENT     (CWideLine
COMMENT     (CWidget 0 (3 #25# 0) 1 2 0 0 #156# 0 100)
COMMENT     (LOGPEN 0 0 6723840) 1
COMMENT     (LOGBRUSH 0 10079334 0) 1 3.03232 3.26806 1
COMMENT     0.082322) 0.8 1.8 0)
COMMENT     #214=(CLabel
COMMENT     (CWidget 0 (0 0) 1 2 0 0 #152# 688774857 100)
COMMENT     (LOGPEN 0 0 0) 1
COMMENT     (LOGFONT 69 26 0 0 700 0 0 0 0 3 2 1 34
COMMENT     "Arial") 1.74233 0.666667 0 "3'dLTR" "@N" 1
COMMENT     2.79282 -22.6503 -1.95401 26.0426 3.03047
COMMENT     1.11561 #213#)
COMMENT     #215=(CWideArrow
COMMENT     (CWideLine
COMMENT     (CWidget 0 (3 #26# 0) 1 2 0 0 #156# 0 100)
COMMENT     (LOGPEN 0 0 6723840) 1
COMMENT     (LOGBRUSH 0 10079334 0) 1 0.60848 1.47587 1
COMMENT     0.082322) 0.8 1.8 1)
COMMENT     #216=(CLabel
COMMENT     (CWidget 0 (0 0) 1 2 0 0 #152# 688774893 100)
COMMENT     (LOGPEN 0 0 0) 1
COMMENT     (LOGFONT 69 26 0 0 700 0 0 0 0 3 2 1 34
COMMENT     "Arial") 1.74233 0.666667 0 "AmpR" "@N" 1
COMMENT     -12.3241 5.22699 10.5894 4.50909 2.6808
COMMENT     1.11561 #215#)
COMMENT     #217=(CWideArrow
COMMENT     (CWideLine
COMMENT     (CWidget 0 (3 #27# 0) 1 2 0 0 #156# 0 100)
COMMENT     (LOGPEN 0 0 6723840) 1
COMMENT     (LOGBRUSH 0 10079334 0) 1 3.98534 4.33794 1
COMMENT     0.082322) 0.8 1.8 0)
COMMENT     #218=(CLabel
COMMENT     (CWidget 0 (0 0) 1 2 0 0 #152# 688774785 100)
COMMENT     (LOGPEN 0 0 0) 1
COMMENT     (LOGFONT 69 26 0 0 700 0 0 0 0 3 2 1 34
COMMENT     "Arial") 1.74233 0.666667 0 "CMV7/promoter"
COMMENT     "@N" 1 14.2876 -5.22699 -7.62558 13.3758
COMMENT     6.56047 1.11561 #217#)
COMMENT     #219=(CWideArrow
COMMENT     (CWideLine
COMMENT     (CWidget 0 (3 #28# 0) 1 2 0 0 #156# 0 100)
COMMENT     (LOGPEN 0 0 6723840) 1
COMMENT     (LOGBRUSH 0 10079334 0) 1 5.34737 5.70299 1
COMMENT     0.082322) 0.8 1.8 0)
COMMENT     #220=(CLabel
COMMENT     (CWidget 0 (0 0) 1 2 0 0 #152# 688774821 100)
COMMENT     (LOGPEN 0 0 0) 1
COMMENT     (LOGFONT 69 26 0 0 700 0 0 0 0 3 2 1 34
COMMENT     "Arial") 1.74233 0.666667 0 "Gag" "@N" 1
COMMENT     10.9881 6.96932 -11.7906 1.97573 1.7983
COMMENT     1.11561 #219#)
COMMENT     #221=(CWideArrow
COMMENT     (CWideLine
COMMENT     (CWidget 0 (3 #29# 0) 1 2 0 0 #156# 0 100)
COMMENT     (LOGPEN 0 0 6723840) 1
COMMENT     (LOGBRUSH 0 10079334 0) 1 4.95548 5.19021 1
COMMENT     0.082322) 0.8 1.8 0)
COMMENT     #222=(CLabel
COMMENT     (CWidget 0 (0 0) 1 2 0 0 #152# 688774841 100)
COMMENT     (LOGPEN 0 0 0) 1
COMMENT     (LOGFONT 69 26 0 0 700 0 0 0 0 3 2 1 34
COMMENT     "Arial") 1.74233 0.666667 0 "RPE" "@N" 1
COMMENT     12.5075 3.48466 -9.92878 1.97573 1.91486
COMMENT     1.11561 #221#)
COMMENT     #223=(CWideArrow
COMMENT     (CWideLine
COMMENT     (CWidget 0 (3 #31# 0) 1 2 0 0 #156# 1239 100)
COMMENT     (LOGPEN 0 0 6723840) 1
COMMENT     (LOGBRUSH 0 10079334 0) 1 1.62093 2.29993 1
COMMENT     0.082322) 0.8 1.8 1)
COMMENT     #224=(CLabel
COMMENT     (CWidget 0 (0 0) 1 2 0 0 #152# 688774769 100)
COMMENT     (LOGPEN 0 0 0) 1
COMMENT     (LOGFONT 69 26 0 0 700 0 0 0 0 3 2 1 34
COMMENT     "Arial") 1.74233 0.666667 0 "pUC/ORI" "@N" 1
COMMENT     -13.1363 -5.22699 6.72606 1.97573 3.74646
COMMENT     1.11561 #223#)) (CObjectList))) (CObjectList))
COMMENT     #225=(CGroupWidget (CWidget 11 (8 0) 1 2 0 0 Nil -1382 100)
COMMENT     (CObjectList
COMMENT     #226=(CGroupWidget
COMMENT     (CWidget 1 (10 #0# 0) 1 2 0 0 Nil -545 100)
COMMENT     (CObjectList
COMMENT     #227=(CScratch
COMMENT     (CWidget 1 (1 #0# 1) 1 2 0 0 #159# 1369 100)
COMMENT     (LOGPEN 0 8 10053171) 8 1 3.97224 1.9
COMMENT     0.082322 1)
COMMENT     #228=(CLabel
COMMENT     (CWidget 0 (0 0) 1 2 0 0 #161# 688774677 100)
COMMENT     (LOGPEN 0 0 153) 1
COMMENT     (LOGFONT 57 21 0 0 400 0 0 0 0 3 2 1 18
COMMENT     "Georgia") 1.74233 0.555556 128
COMMENT     "{\\i Bam}HI (2285)" "@N (@S)" 5 12.1245
COMMENT     -8.71165 -6.69306 15.9092 5.3616 0.932452
COMMENT     #227#)) (CObjectList))
COMMENT     #229=(CGroupWidget
COMMENT     (CWidget 1 (10 #1# 0) 1 2 0 0 Nil -2010 100)
COMMENT     (CObjectList
COMMENT     #230=(CScratch
COMMENT     (CWidget 1 (1 #1# 1) 1 2 0 0 #159# 1525 100)
COMMENT     (LOGPEN 0 8 10053171) 8 1 4.34197 1.9
COMMENT     0.082322 1)
COMMENT     #231=(CLabel
COMMENT     (CWidget 0 (0 0) 1 2 0 0 #161# 688774697 100)
COMMENT     (LOGPEN 0 0 153) 1
COMMENT     (LOGFONT 57 21 0 0 400 0 0 0 0 3 2 1 18
COMMENT     "Georgia") 1.74233 0.555556 128
COMMENT     "{\\i Cla}I (1918)" "@N (@S)" 5 13.6767
COMMENT     -3.48466 -7.74976 12.1092 4.19603 0.932452
COMMENT     #230#)) (CObjectList))
COMMENT     #232=(CGroupWidget
COMMENT     (CWidget 1 (10 #2# 0) 1 2 0 0 Nil -1800 100)
COMMENT     (CObjectList
COMMENT     #233=(CScratch
COMMENT     (CWidget 1 (1 #2# 1) 1 2 0 0 #159# 0 100)
COMMENT     (LOGPEN 0 8 10053171) 8 1 3.94605 1.9
COMMENT     0.082322 1)
COMMENT     #234=(CLabel
COMMENT     (CWidget 0 (0 0) 1 2 0 0 #161# 688775117 100)
COMMENT     (LOGPEN 0 0 153) 1
COMMENT     (LOGFONT 57 21 0 0 400 0 0 0 0 3 2 1 18
COMMENT     "Georgia") 1.74233 0.555556 128
COMMENT     "{\\i Eco}RI (2311)" "@N (@S)" 5 12.0603
COMMENT     -15.681 -6.31082 20.9759 4.89537 0.932452
COMMENT     #233#)) (CObjectList))
COMMENT     #235=(CGroupWidget
COMMENT     (CWidget 1 (10 #5# 0) 1 2 0 0 Nil -231 100)
COMMENT     (CObjectList
COMMENT     #236=(CScratch
COMMENT     (CWidget 1 (1 #5# 1) 1 2 0 0 #159# 0 100)
COMMENT     (LOGPEN 0 8 10053171) 8 1 3.95814 1.9
COMMENT     0.082322 1)
COMMENT     #237=(CLabel
COMMENT     (CWidget 0 (0 0) 1 2 0 0 #161# 1128485955 100)
COMMENT     (LOGPEN 0 0 153) 1
COMMENT     (LOGFONT 57 21 0 0 400 0 0 0 0 3 2 1 18
COMMENT     "Georgia") 1.74233 0.555556 128
COMMENT     "{\\i Sma}I (2299)" "@N (@S)" 5 11.9164
COMMENT     -12.1963 -6.31169 18.4426 4.71221 0.932452
COMMENT     #236#)) (CObjectList))
COMMENT     #238=(CGroupWidget
COMMENT     (CWidget 1 (10 #7# 0) 1 2 0 0 Nil -126 100)
COMMENT     (CObjectList
COMMENT     #239=(CScratch
COMMENT     (CWidget 1 (1 #7# 1) 1 2 0 0 #159# 0 100)
COMMENT     (LOGPEN 0 8 10053171) 8 1 3.33455 1.9
COMMENT     0.082322 1)
COMMENT     #240=(CLabel
COMMENT     (CWidget 0 (0 0) 1 2 0 0 #161# 1128743747 100)
COMMENT     (LOGPEN 0 0 153) 1
COMMENT     (LOGFONT 57 21 0 0 400 0 0 0 0 3 2 1 18
COMMENT     "Georgia") 1.74233 0.555556 128
COMMENT     "{\\i Kpn}I (2918)" "@N (@S)" 5 5.7676
COMMENT     -20.908 -3.54429 24.776 4.52905 0.932452
COMMENT     #239#)) (CObjectList))
COMMENT     #241=(CGroupWidget
COMMENT     (CWidget 1 (10 #8# 0) 1 2 0 0 Nil -2219 100)
COMMENT     (CObjectList
COMMENT     #242=(CScratch
COMMENT     (CWidget 1 (1 #8# 1) 1 2 0 0 #159# 0 100)
COMMENT     (LOGPEN 0 8 10053171) 8 1 6.27218 1.9
COMMENT     0.082322 1)
COMMENT     #243=(CLabel
COMMENT     (CWidget 0 (0 0) 1 2 0 0 #161# 1096040769 100)
COMMENT     (LOGPEN 0 0 153) 1
COMMENT     (LOGFONT 57 21 0 0 400 0 0 0 0 3 2 1 18
COMMENT     "Georgia") 1.74233 0.555556 128
COMMENT     "{\\i Mlu}I (2)" "@N (@S)" 5 2.6728 13.9386
COMMENT     -15.6674 1.97573 3.13038 0.932452 #242#))
COMMENT     (CObjectList))
COMMENT     #244=(CGroupWidget
COMMENT     (CWidget 1 (10 #9# 0) 1 2 0 0 Nil -1696 100)
COMMENT     (CObjectList
COMMENT     #245=(CScratch
COMMENT     (CWidget 1 (1 #9# 1) 1 2 0 0 #159# 1714 100)
COMMENT     (LOGPEN 0 8 10053171) 8 1 0.221632 1.9
COMMENT     0.082322 1)
COMMENT     #246=(CLabel (CWidget 0 (0 0) 1 2 0 0 #161# 71 100)
COMMENT     (LOGPEN 0 0 153) 1
COMMENT     (LOGFONT 57 21 0 0 400 0 0 0 0 3 2 1 18
COMMENT     "Georgia") 1.74233 0.555556 128
COMMENT     "{\\i Nde}I (6008)" "@N (@S)" 5 -5.81088
COMMENT     12.1963 15.2342 1.97573 4.71221 0.932452
COMMENT     #245#)) (CObjectList))
COMMENT     #247=(CGroupWidget
COMMENT     (CWidget 1 (10 #10# 0) 1 2 0 0 Nil -1905 100)
COMMENT     (CObjectList
COMMENT     #248=(CScratch
COMMENT     (CWidget 1 (1 #10# 1) 1 2 0 0 #159# 63653048
COMMENT     100) (LOGPEN 0 8 10053171) 8 1 3.9662 1.9
COMMENT     0.082322 1)
COMMENT     #249=(CLabel
COMMENT     (CWidget 0 (0 0) 1 2 0 0 #161# 1871972589 100)
COMMENT     (LOGPEN 0 0 153) 1
COMMENT     (LOGFONT 57 21 0 0 400 0 0 0 0 3 2 1 18
COMMENT     "Georgia") 1.74233 0.555556 128
COMMENT     "{\\i Nhe}I (2291)" "@N (@S)" 5 11.7134
COMMENT     -10.454 -6.21826 17.1759 4.52905 0.932452
COMMENT     #248#)) (CObjectList))
COMMENT     #250=(CGroupWidget
COMMENT     (CWidget 1 (10 #11# 0) 1 2 0 0 Nil -1173 100)
COMMENT     (CObjectList
COMMENT     #251=(CScratch
COMMENT     (CWidget 1 (1 #11# 1) 1 2 0 0 #159# 63652992
COMMENT     100) (LOGPEN 0 8 10053171) 8 1 3.9531 1.9
COMMENT     0.082322 1)
COMMENT     #252=(CLabel
COMMENT     (CWidget 0 (0 0) 1 2 0 0 #161# 1413564225 100)
COMMENT     (LOGPEN 0 0 153) 1
COMMENT     (LOGFONT 57 21 0 0 400 0 0 0 0 3 2 1 18
COMMENT     "Georgia") 1.74233 0.555556 128
COMMENT     "{\\i Not}I (2304)" "@N (@S)" 5 11.8704
COMMENT     -13.9386 -6.16176 19.7092 4.52905 0.932452
COMMENT     #251#)) (CObjectList))
COMMENT     #253=(CGroupWidget
COMMENT     (CWidget 1 (10 #14# 0) 1 2 0 0 Nil -1487 100)
COMMENT     (CObjectList
COMMENT     #254=(CScratch
COMMENT     (CWidget 1 (1 #14# 1) 1 2 0 0 #159# 99590312
COMMENT     100) (LOGPEN 0 8 10053171) 8 1 3.94001 1.9
COMMENT     0.082322 1)
COMMENT     #255=(CLabel
COMMENT     (CWidget 0 (0 0) 1 2 0 0 #161# 1095190337 100)
COMMENT     (LOGPEN 0 0 153) 1
COMMENT     (LOGFONT 57 21 0 0 400 0 0 0 0 3 2 1 18
COMMENT     "Georgia") 1.74233 0.555556 128
COMMENT     "{\\i Sal}I (2317)" "@N (@S)" 5 11.7308
COMMENT     -17.4233 -6.01551 22.2426 4.24599 0.932452
COMMENT     #254#)) (CObjectList))
COMMENT     #256=(CGroupWidget
COMMENT     (CWidget 1 (10 #15# 0) 1 2 0 0 Nil -1282 100)
COMMENT     (CObjectList
COMMENT     #257=(CScratch
COMMENT     (CWidget 1 (1 #15# 1) 1 2 0 0 #159# 63682880
COMMENT     100) (LOGPEN 0 8 10053171) 8 1 0.917757 1.9
COMMENT     0.082322 1)
COMMENT     #258=(CLabel (CWidget 0 (0 0) 1 2 0 0 #161# 34 100)
COMMENT     (LOGPEN 0 0 153) 1
COMMENT     (LOGFONT 57 21 0 0 400 0 0 0 0 3 2 1 18
COMMENT     "Georgia") 1.74233 0.555556 128
COMMENT     "{\\i Sca}I (5317)" "@N (@S)" 5 -12.2295
COMMENT     6.96932 11.9564 3.24241 4.42915 0.932452
COMMENT     #257#)) (CObjectList))
COMMENT     #259=(CGroupWidget
COMMENT     (CWidget 1 (10 #17# 0) 1 2 0 0 Nil -759 100)
COMMENT     (CObjectList
COMMENT     #260=(CScratch
COMMENT     (CWidget 1 (1 #17# 1) 1 2 0 0 #159# 0 100)
COMMENT     (LOGPEN 0 8 10053171) 8 1 3.98333 1.9
COMMENT     0.082322 1)
COMMENT     #261=(CLabel
COMMENT     (CWidget 0 (0 0) 1 2 0 0 #161# 1128481091 100)
COMMENT     (LOGPEN 0 0 153) 1
COMMENT     (LOGFONT 57 21 0 0 400 0 0 0 0 3 2 1 18
COMMENT     "Georgia") 1.74233 0.555556 128
COMMENT     "{\\i Xba}I (2274)" "@N (@S)" 5 12.4014
COMMENT     -6.96932 -6.38189 14.6425 4.64561 0.932452
COMMENT     #260#)) (CObjectList))
COMMENT     #262=(CGroupWidget
COMMENT     (CWidget 4 (10 #3# 0) 1 2 0 0 Nil -1591 100)
COMMENT     (CObjectList
COMMENT     #263=(CScratch
COMMENT     (CWidget 1 (1 #3# 1) 1 2 0 0 #159# 0 100)
COMMENT     (LOGPEN 0 8 10053171) 8 1 5.95988 1.9
COMMENT     0.082322 1)
COMMENT     #264=(CLabel
COMMENT     (CWidget 0 (0 0) 1 2 0 0 #151# 1414812737 100)
COMMENT     (LOGPEN 0 0 13408563) 1
COMMENT     (LOGFONT 57 21 0 0 400 0 0 0 0 3 2 1 18
COMMENT     "Georgia") 1.74233 0.555556 0
COMMENT     "{\\i Hin}dIII (312)" "@N (@S)" 5 9.05442
COMMENT     10.454 -15.0892 4.50909 5.07853 0.932452
COMMENT     #263#)
COMMENT     #265=(CScratch
COMMENT     (CWidget 2 (1 #3# 2) 1 2 0 0 #159# 1370 100)
COMMENT     (LOGPEN 0 8 10053171) 8 1 5.40278 1.9
COMMENT     0.082322 1)
COMMENT     #266=(CLabel
COMMENT     (CWidget 0 (0 0) 1 2 0 0 #151# 1096040775 100)
COMMENT     (LOGPEN 0 0 13408563) 1
COMMENT     (LOGFONT 57 21 0 0 400 0 0 0 0 3 2 1 18
COMMENT     "Georgia") 1.74233 0.555556 0
COMMENT     "{\\i Hin}dIII (865)" "@N (@S)" 5 13.6033
COMMENT     5.22699 -12.724 7.04245 5.12849 0.932452
COMMENT     #265#)
COMMENT     #267=(CScratch
COMMENT     (CWidget 3 (1 #3# 3) 1 2 0 0 #159# 1525 100)
COMMENT     (LOGPEN 0 8 10053171) 8 1 4.81545 1.9
COMMENT     0.082322 1)
COMMENT     #268=(CLabel
COMMENT     (CWidget 0 (0 0) 1 2 0 0 #151# 1195856963 100)
COMMENT     (LOGPEN 0 0 13408563) 1
COMMENT     (LOGFONT 57 21 0 0 400 0 0 0 0 3 2 1 18
COMMENT     "Georgia") 1.74233 0.555556 0
COMMENT     "{\\i Hin}dIII (1448)" "@N (@S)" 5 14.7537
COMMENT     1.74233 -10.3311 8.30913 5.54476 0.932452
COMMENT     #267#)
COMMENT     #269=(CScratch
COMMENT     (CWidget 4 (1 #3# 4) 1 2 0 0 #159# 1525 100)
COMMENT     (LOGPEN 0 8 10053171) 8 1 3.13609 1.9
COMMENT     0.082322 1)
COMMENT     #270=(CLabel
COMMENT     (CWidget 0 (0 0) 1 2 0 0 #151# 1414807873 100)
COMMENT     (LOGPEN 0 0 13408563) 1
COMMENT     (LOGFONT 57 21 0 0 400 0 0 0 0 3 2 1 18
COMMENT     "Georgia") 1.74233 0.555556 0
COMMENT     "{\\i Hin}dIII (3115)" "@N (@S)" 5 -3.69698
COMMENT     -13.9386 2.19197 4.50909 5.47816 0.932452
COMMENT     #269#)) (CObjectList))) (CObjectList))
COMMENT     #271=(CGroupWidget (CWidget 14 (16 0) 1 2 0 0 Nil 1526 100)
COMMENT     (CObjectList) (CObjectList))
COMMENT     #272=(CGroupWidget (CWidget 12 (0 0) 1 2 0 0 Nil -550 100)
COMMENT     (CObjectList) (CObjectList))) (CObjectList)))
COMMENT     (CSeqView 10 10 (CObjectList) (CObList) 1 (CObList)) (CObList)
            -657931
COMMENT     (CStringList) 4294243572 4294243572 (CObList)))
FEATURES             Location/Qualifiers
     misc_feature    2322..2912
                     /vntifkey="21"
                     /label=WPRE
     misc_feature    7..234
                     /vntifkey="21"
                     /label=RSV/promoter
     misc_feature    3289..3420
                     /vntifkey="21"
                     /label=SV40/EFL/poly(A)
     misc_feature    1798..1916
                     /vntifkey="21"
                     /label=cPPT
     misc_feature    235..414
                     /vntifkey="21"
                     /label=HIV/LTR
     misc_feature    3429..3575
                     /vntifkey="21"
                     /label=SV40/Ori
     misc_feature    2984..3217
                     /vntifkey="21"
                     /label=3'dLTR
     misc_feature    complement(4763..5623)
                     /vntifkey="21"
                     /label=AmpR
     misc_feature    1922..2271
                     /vntifkey="21"
                     /label=CMV7/promoter
     misc_feature    567..919
                     /vntifkey="21"
                     /label=Gag
     misc_feature    1076..1308
                     /vntifkey="21"
                     /label=RPE
     enhancer        1309..1797
                     /vntifkey="9"
                     /label=env
     misc_feature    complement(3945..4618)
                     /vntifkey="21"
                     /label=pUC/ORI
BASE COUNT  1642 a 1449 c 1578 g 1558 t
ORIGIN
        1 acgcgtgtag tcttatgcaa tactcttgta gtcttgcaac atggtaacga tgagttagca
       61 acatgcctta caaggagaga aaaagcaccg tgcatgccga ttggtggaag taaggtggta
      121 cgatcgtgcc ttattaggaa ggcaacagac gggtctgaca tggattggac gaaccactga
      181 attgccgcat tgcagagata ttgtatttaa gtgcctagct cgatacaata aacgggtctc
      241 tctggttaga ccagatctga gcctgggagc tctctggcta actagggaac ccactgctta
      301 agcctcaata aagcttgcct tgagtgcttc aagtagtgtg tgcccgtctg ttgtgtgact
      361 ctggtaacta gagatccctc agaccctttt agtcagtgtg gaaaatctct agcagtggcg
      421 cccgaacagg gacctgaaag cgaaagggaa accagagctc tctcgacgca ggactcggct
      481 tgctgaagcg cgcacggcaa gaggcgaggg gcggcgactg gtgagtacgc caaaaatttt
      541 gactagcgga ggctagaagg agagagatgg gtgcgagagc gtcagtatta agcgggggag
      601 aattagatcg cgatgggaaa aaattcggtt aaggccaggg ggaaagaaaa aatataaatt
      661 aaaacatata gtatgggcaa gcagggagct agaacgattc gcagttaatc ctggcctgtt
      721 agaaacatca gaaggctgta gacaaatact gggacagcta caaccatccc ttcagacagg
      781 atcagaagaa cttagatcat tatataatac agtagcaacc ctctattgtg tgcatcaaag
      841 gatagagata aaagacacca aggaagcttt agacaagata gaggaagagc aaaacaaaag
      901 taagaccacc gcacagcaag cggccactga tcttcagacc tggaggagga gatatgaggg
      961 acaattggag aagtgaatta tataaatata aagtagtaaa aattgaacca ttaggagtag
     1021 cacccaccaa ggcaaagaga agagtggtgc agagagaaaa aagagcagtg ggaataggag
     1081 ctttgttcct tgggttcttg ggagcagcag gaagcactat gggcgcagcc tcaatgacgc
     1141 tgacggtaca ggccagacaa ttattgtctg gtatagtgca gcagcagaac aatttgctga
     1201 gggctattga ggcgcaacag catctgttgc aactcacagt ctggggcatc aagcagctcc
     1261 aggcaagaat cctggctgtg gaaagatacc taaaggatca acagctcctg gggatttggg
     1321 gttgctctgg aaaactcatt tgcaccactg ctgtgccttg gaatgctagt tggagtaata
     1381 aatctctgga acagattgga atcacacgac ctggatggag tgggacagag aaattaacaa
     1441 ttacacaagc ttaatacact ccttaattga agaatcgcaa aaccagcaag aaaagaatga
     1501 acaagaatta ttggaattag ataaatgggc aagtttgtgg aattggttta acataacaaa
     1561 ttggctgtgg tatataaaat tattcataat gatagtagga ggcttggtag gtttaagaat
     1621 agtttttgct gtactttcta tagtgaatag agttaggcag ggatattcac cattatcgtt
     1681 tcagacccac ctcccaaccc cgaggggacc cgacaggccc gaaggaatag aagaagaagg
     1741 tggagagaga gacagagaca gatccattcg attagtgaac ggatctcgac ggttaacttt
     1801 taaaagaaaa ggggggattg gggggtacag tgcaggggaa agaatagtag acataatagc
     1861 aacagacata caaactaaag aattacaaaa acaaattaca aaaattcaaa attttatcga
     1921 tactagtatt atgcccagta catgacctta tgggactttc ctacttggca gtacatctac
     1981 gtattagtca tcgctattac catggtgatg cggttttggc agtacatcaa tgggcgtgga
     2041 tagcggtttg actcacgggg atttccaagt ctccacccca ttgacgtcaa tgggagtttg
     2101 ttttggcacc aaaatcaacg ggactttcca aaatgtcgta acaactccgc cccattgacg
     2161 caaatgggcg gtaggcgtgt acggtgggag gtctatataa gcagagctcg tttagtgaac
     2221 cgtcagatcg cctggagacg ccatccacgc tgttttgacc tccatagaag attctagagc
     2281 tagggatccg ctagccccgg ggcggccgcg aattcgtcga caatcaacct ctggattaca
     2341 aaatttgtga aagattgact ggtattctta actatgttgc tccttttacg ctatgtggat
     2401 acgctgcttt aatgcctttg tatcatgcta ttgcttcccg tatggctttc attttctcct
     2461 ccttgtataa atcctggttg ctgtctcttt atgaggagtt gtggcccgtt gtcaggcaac
     2521 gtggcgtggt gtgcactgtg tttgctgacg caacccccac tggttggggc attgccacca
     2581 cctgtcagct cctttccggg actttcgctt tccccctccc tattgccacg gcggaactca
     2641 tcgccgcctg ccttgcccgc tgctggacag gggctcggct gttgggcact gacaattccg
     2701 tggtgttgtc ggggaaatca tcgtcctttc cttggctgct cgcctgtgtt gccacctgga
     2761 ttctgcgcgg gacgtccttc tgctacgtcc cttcggccct caatccagcg gaccttcctt
     2821 cccgcggcct gctgccggct ctgcggcctc ttccgcgtct tcgccttcgc cctcagacga
     2881 gtcggatctc cctttgggcc gcctccccgc ctggtacctt taagaccaat gacttacaag
     2941 gcagctgtag atcttagcca ctttttaaaa gaaaaggggg gactggaagg gctaattcac
     3001 tcccaacgaa aataagatct gctttttgct tgtactgggt ctctctggtt agaccagatc
     3061 tgagcctggg agctctctgg ctaactaggg aacccactgc ttaagcctca ataaagcttg
     3121 ccttgagtgc ttcaagtagt gtgtgcccgt ctgttgtgtg actctggtaa ctagagatcc
     3181 ctcagaccct tttagtcagt gtggaaaatc tctagcagta gtagttcatg tcatcttatt
     3241 attcagtatt tataacttgc aaagaaatga atatcagaga gtgagaggaa cttgtttatt
     3301 gcagcttata atggttacaa ataaagcaat agcatcacaa atttcacaaa taaagcattt
     3361 ttttcactgc attctagttg tggtttgtcc aaactcatca atgtatctta tcatgtctgg
     3421 ctctagctat cccgccccta actccgccca gttccgccca ttctccgccc catggctgac
     3481 taattttttt tatttatgca gaggccgagg ccgcctcggc ctctgagcta ttccagaagt
     3541 agtgaggagg cttttttgga ggcctagact tttgcagaga cggcccaaat tcgtaatcat
     3601 ggtcatagct gtttcctgtg tgaaattgtt atccgctcac aattccacac aacatacgag
     3661 ccggaagcat aaagtgtaaa gcctggggtg cctaatgagt gagctaactc acattaattg
     3721 cgttgcgctc actgcccgct ttccagtcgg gaaacctgtc gtgccagctg cattaatgaa
     3781 tcggccaacg cgcggggaga ggcggtttgc gtattgggcg ctcttccgct tcctcgctca
     3841 ctgactcgct gcgctcggtc gttcggctgc ggcgagcggt atcagctcac tcaaaggcgg
     3901 taatacggtt atccacagaa tcaggggata acgcaggaaa gaacatgtga gcaaaaggcc
     3961 agcaaaaggc caggaaccgt aaaaaggccg cgttgctggc gtttttccat aggctccgcc
     4021 cccctgacga gcatcacaaa aatcgacgct caagtcagag gtggcgaaac ccgacaggac
     4081 tataaagata ccaggcgttt ccccctggaa gctccctcgt gcgctctcct gttccgaccc
     4141 tgccgcttac cggatacctg tccgcctttc tcccttcggg aagcgtggcg ctttctcata
     4201 gctcacgctg taggtatctc agttcggtgt aggtcgttcg ctccaagctg ggctgtgtgc
     4261 acgaaccccc cgttcagccc gaccgctgcg ccttatccgg taactatcgt cttgagtcca
     4321 acccggtaag acacgactta tcgccactgg cagcagccac tggtaacagg attagcagag
     4381 cgaggtatgt aggcggtgct acagagttct tgaagtggtg gcctaactac ggctacacta
     4441 gaaggacagt atttggtatc tgcgctctgc tgaagccagt taccttcgga aaaagagttg
     4501 gtagctcttg atccggcaaa caaaccaccg ctggtagcgg tggttttttt gtttgcaagc
     4561 agcagattac gcgcagaaaa aaaggatctc aagaagatcc tttgatcttt tctacggggt
     4621 ctgacgctca gtggaacgaa aactcacgtt aagggatttt ggtcatgaga ttatcaaaaa
     4681 ggatcttcac ctagatcctt ttaaattaaa aatgaagttt taaatcaatc taaagtatat
     4741 atgagtaaac ttggtctgac agttaccaat gcttaatcag tgaggcacct atctcagcga
     4801 tctgtctatt tcgttcatcc atagttgcct gactccccgt cgtgtagata actacgatac
     4861 gggagggctt accatctggc cccagtgctg caatgatacc gcgagaccca cgctcaccgg
     4921 ctccagattt atcagcaata aaccagccag ccggaagggc cgagcgcaga agtggtcctg
     4981 caactttatc cgcctccatc cagtctatta attgttgccg ggaagctaga gtaagtagtt
     5041 cgccagttaa tagtttgcgc aacgttgttg ccattgctac aggcatcgtg gtgtcacgct
     5101 cgtcgtttgg tatggcttca ttcagctccg gttcccaacg atcaaggcga gttacatgat
     5161 cccccatgtt gtgcaaaaaa gcggttagct ccttcggtcc tccgatcgtt gtcagaagta
     5221 agttggccgc agtgttatca ctcatggtta tggcagcact gcataattct cttactgtca
     5281 tgccatccgt aagatgcttt tctgtgactg gtgagtactc aaccaagtca ttctgagaat
     5341 agtgtatgcg gcgaccgagt tgctcttgcc cggcgtcaat acgggataat accgcgccac
     5401 atagcagaac tttaaaagtg ctcatcattg gaaaacgttc ttcggggcga aaactctcaa
     5461 ggatcttacc gctgttgaga tccagttcga tgtaacccac tcgtgcaccc aactgatctt
     5521 cagcatcttt tactttcacc agcgtttctg ggtgagcaaa aacaggaagg caaaatgccg
     5581 caaaaaaggg aataagggcg acacggaaat gttgaatact catactcttc ctttttcaat
     5641 attattgaag catttatcag ggttattgtc tcatgagcgg atacatattt gaatgtattt
     5701 agaaaaataa acaaataggg gttccgcgca catttccccg aaaagtgcca cctgacgtct
     5761 aagaaaccat tattatcatg acattaacct ataaaaatag gcgtatcacg aggccctttc
     5821 gtctcgcgcg tttcggtgat gacggtgaaa acctctgaca catgcagctc ccggagacgg
     5881 tcacagcttg tctgtaagcg gatgccggga gcagacaagc ccgtcagggc gcgtcagcgg
     5941 gtgttggcgg gtgtcggggc tggcttaact atgcggcatc agagcagatt gtactgagag
     6001 tgcaccatat gcggtgtgaa ataccgcaca gatgcgtaag gagaaaatac cgcatcaggc
     6061 gccattcgcc attcaggctg cgcaactgtt gggaagggcg atcggtgcgg gcctcttcgc
     6121 tattacgcca gctggcgaaa gggggatgtg ctgcaaggcg attaagttgg gtaacgccag
     6181 ggttttccca gtcacgacgt tgtaaaacga cggccagtgc caagctg
//
