>Addgene plasmid #72265 | pCDH-CMV | addgene full sequence | sequence record 436455 | Addgene NGS Result
ACGCGTGTAGTCTTATGCAATACTCTTGTAGTCTTGCAACATGGTAACGATGAGTTAGCAACATGCCTTA
CAAGGAGAGAAAAAGCACCGTGCATGCCGATTGGTGGAAGTAAGGTGGTACGATCGTGCCTTATTAGGAA
GGCAACAGACGGGTCTGACATGGATTGGACGAACCACTGAATTGCCGCATTGCAGAGATATTGTATTTAA
GTGCCTAGCTCGATACATAAACGGGTCTCTCTGGTTAGACCAGATCTGAGCCTGGGAGCTCTCTGGCTAA
CTAGGGAACCCACTGCTTAAGCCTCAATAAAGCTTGCCTTGAGTGCTTCAAGTAGTGTGTGCCCGTCTGT
TGTGTGACTCTGGTAACTAGAGATCCCTCAGACCCTTTTAGTCAGTGTGGAAAATCTCTAGCAGTGGCGC
CCGAACAGGGACTTGAAAGCGAAAGGGAAACCAGAGGAGCTCTCTCGACGCAGGACTCGGCTTGCTGAAG
CGCGCACGGCAAGAGGCGAGGGGCGGCGACTGGTGAGTACGCCAAAAATTTTGACTAGCGGAGGCTAGAA
GGAGAGAGATGGGTGCGAGAGCGTCAGTATTAAGCGGGGGAGAATTAGATCGCGATGGGAAAAAATTCGG
TTAAGGCCAGGGGGAAAGAAAAAATATAAATTAAAACATATAGTATGGGCAAGCAGGGAGCTAGAACGAT
TCGCAGTTAATCCTGGCCTGTTAGAAACATCAGAAGGCTGTAGACAAATACTGGGACAGCTACAACCATC
CCTTCAGACAGGATCAGAAGAACTTAGATCATTATATAATACAGTAGCAACCCTCTATTGTGTGCATCAA
AGGATAGAGATAAAAGACACCAAGGAAGCTTTAGACAAGATAGAGGAAGAGCAAAACAAAAGTAAGACCA
CCGCACAGCAAGCGGCCACTGATCTTCAGACCTGGAGGAGGAGATATGAGGGACAATTGGAGAAGTGAAT
TATATAAATATAAAGTAGTAAAAATTGAACCATTAGGAGTAGCACCCACCAAGGCAAAGAGAAGAGTGGT
GCAGAGAGAAAAAAGAGCAGTGGGAATAGGAGCTTTGTTCCTTGGGTTCTTGGGAGCAGCAGGAAGCACT
ATGGGCGCAGCGTCAATGACGCTGACGGTACAGGCCAGACAATTATTGTCTGGTATAGTGCAGCAGCAGA
ACAATTTGCTGAGGGCTATTGAGGCGCAACAGCATCTGTTGCAACTCACAGTCTGGGGCATCAAGCAGCT
CCAGGCAAGAATCCTGGCTGTGGAAAGATACCTAAAGGATCAACAGCTCCTGGGGATTTGGGGTTGCTCT
GGAAAACTCATTTGCACCACTGCTGTGCCTTGGAATGCTAGTTGGAGTAATAAATCTCTGGAACAGATTT
GGAATCACACGACCTGGATGGAGTGGGACAGAGAAATTAACAATTACACAAGCTTAATACACTCCTTAAT
TGAAGAATCGCAAAACCAGCAAGAAAAGAATGAACAAGAATTATTGGAATTAGATAAATGGGCAAGTTTG
TGGAATTGGTTTAACATAACAAATTGGCTGTGGTATATAAAATTATTCATAATGATAGTAGGAGGCTTGG
TAGGTTTAAGAATAGTTTTTGCTGTACTTTCTATAGTGAATAGAGTTAGGCAGGGATATTCACCATTATC
GTTTCAGACCCACCTCCCAACCCCGAGGGGACCCGACAGGCCCGAAGGAATAGAAGAAGAAGGTGGAGAG
AGAGACAGAGACAGATCCATTCGATTAGTGAACGGATCTCGACGGTATCGGTTAACTTTTAAAAGAAAAG
GGGGGATTGGGGGGTACAGTGCAGGGGAAAGAATAGTAGACATAATAGCAACAGACATACAAACTAAAGA
ATTACAAAAACAAATTACAAAATTCAAAATTTTATCGATACTAGTATTATGCCCAGTACATGACCTTATG
GGACTTTCCTACTTGGCAGTACATCTACGTATTAGTCATCGCTATTACCATGGTGATGCGGTTTTGGCAG
TACATCAATGGGCGTGGATAGCGGTTTGACTCACGGGGATTTCCAAGTCTCCACCCCATTGACGTCAATG
GGAGTTTGTTTTGGCACCAAAATCAACGGGACTTTCCAAAATGTCGTAACAACTCCGCCCCATTGACGCA
AATGGGCGGTAGGCGTGTACGGTGGGAGGTTTATATAAGCAGAGCTCGTTTAGTGAACCGTCAGATCGCC
TGGAGACGCCATCCACGCTGTTTTGACCTCCATAGAAGATTCTAGAGCTAGGGATCCGCTAGCCCCGGGG
CGGCCGCGAATTCGTCGACAATCAACCTCTGGATTACAAAATTTGTGAAAGATTGACTGGTATTCTTAAC
TATGTTGCTCCTTTTACGCTATGTGGATACGCTGCTTTAATGCCTTTGTATCATGCTATTGCTTCCCGTA
TGGCTTTCATTTTCTCCTCCTTGTATAAATCCTGGTTGCTGTCTCTTTATGAGGAGTTGTGGCCCGTTGT
CAGGCAACGTGGCGTGGTGTGCACTGTGTTTGCTGACGCAACCCCCACTGGTTGGGGCATTGCCACCACC
TGTCAGCTCCTTTCCGGGACTTTCGCTTTCCCCCTCCCTATTGCCACGGCGGAACTCATCGCCGCCTGCC
TTGCCCGCTGCTGGACAGGGGCTCGGCTGTTGGGCACTGACAATTCCGTGGTGTTGTCGGGGAAATCATC
GTCCTTTCCTTGGCTGCTCGCCTGTGTTGCCACCTGGATTCTGCGCGGGACGTCCTTCTGCTACGTCCCT
TCGGCCCTCAATCCAGCGGACCTTCCTTCCCGCGGCCTGCTGCCGGCTCTGCGGCCTCTTCCGCGTCTTC
GCCTTCGCCCTCAGACGAGTCGGATCTCCCTTTGGGCCGCCTCCCCGCCTGGTACCTTTAAGACCAATGA
CTTACAAGGCAGCTGTAGATCTTAGCCACTTTTTAAAAGAAAAGGGGGGACTGGAAGGGCTAATTCACTC
CCAACGAAGATAAGATCTGCTTTTTGCTTGTACTGGGTCTCTCTGGTTAGACCAGATCTGAGCCTGGGAG
CTCTCTGGCTAACTAGGGAACCCACTGCTTAAGCCTCAATAAAGCTTGCCTTGAGTGCTTCAAGTAGTGT
GTGCCCGTCTGTTGTGTGACTCTGGTAACTAGAGATCCCTCAGACCCTTTTAGTCAGTGTGGAAAATCTC
TAGCAGTAGTAGTTCATGTCATCTTATTATTCAGTATTTATAACTTGCAAAGAAATGAATATCAGAGAGT
GAGAGGAACTTGTTTATTGCAGCTTATAATGGTTACAAATAAAGCAATAGCATCACAAATTTCACAAATA
AAGCATTTTTTTCACTGCATTCTAGTTGTGGTTTGTCCAAACTCATCAATGTATCTTATCATGTCTGGCT
CTAGCTATCCCGCCCCTAACTCCGCCCATCCCGCCCCTAACTCCGCCCAGTTCCGCCCATTCTCCGCCCC
ATGGCTGACTAATTTTTTTTATTTATGCAGAGGCCGAGGCCGCCTCGGCCTCTGAGCTATTCCAGAAGTA
GTGAGGAGGCTTTTTTGGAGGCCTAGACTTTTGCAGAGACCAAATTCGTAATCATGTCATAGCTGTTTCC
TGTGTGAAATTGTTATCCGCTCACAATTCCACACAACATACGAGCCGGAAGCATAAAGTGTAAAGCCTGG
GGTGCCTAATGAGTGAGCTAACTCACATTAATTGCGTTGCGCTCACTGCCCGCTTTCCAGTCGGGAAACC
TGTCGTGCCAGCTGCATTAATGAATCGGCCAACGCGCGGGGAGAGGCGGTTTGCGTATTGGGCGCTCTTC
CGCTTCCTCGCTCACTGACTCGCTGCGCTCGGTCGTTCGGCTGCGGCGAGCGGTATCAGCTCACTCAAAG
GCGGTAATACGGTTATCCACAGAATCAGGGGATAACGCAGGAAAGAACATGTGAGCAAAAGGCCAGCAAA
AGGCCAGGAACCGTAAAAAGGCCGCGTTGCTGGCGTTTTTCCATAGGCTCCGCCCCCCTGACGAGCATCA
CAAAAATCGACGCTCAAGTCAGAGGTGGCGAAACCCGACAGGACTATAAAGATACCAGGCGTTTCCCCCT
GGAAGCTCCCTCGTGCGCTCTCCTGTTCCGACCCTGCCGCTTACCGGATACCTGTCCGCCTTTCTCCCTT
CGGGAAGCGTGGCGCTTTCTCATAGCTCACGCTGTAGGTATCTCAGTTCGGTGTAGGTCGTTCGCTCCAA
GCTGGGCTGTGTGCACGAACCCCCCGTTCAGCCCGACCGCTGCGCCTTATCCGGTAACTATCGTCTTGAG
TCCAACCCGGTAAGACACGACTTATCGCCACTGGCAGCAGCCACTGGTAACAGGATTAGCAGAGCGAGGT
ATGTAGGCGGTGCTACAGAGTTCTTGAAGTGGTGGCCTAACTACGGCTACACTAGAAGAACAGTATTTGG
TATCTGCGCTCTGCTGAAGCCAGTTACCTTCGGAAAAAGAGTTGGTAGCTCTTGATCCGGCAAACAAACC
ACCGCTGGTAGCGGTGGTTTTTTTGTTTGCAAGCAGCAGATTACGCGCAGAAAAAAAGGATCTCAAGAAG
ATCCTTTGATCTTTTCTACGGGGTCTGACGCTCAGTGGAACGAAAACTCACGTTAAGGGATTTTGGTCAT
GAGATTATCAAAAAGGATCTTCACCTAGATCCTTTTAAATTAAAAATGAAGTTTTAAATCAATCTAAAGT
ATATATGAGTAAACTTGGTCTGACAGTTACCAATGCTTAATCAGTGAGGCACCTATCTCAGCGATCTGTC
TATTTCGTTCATCCATAGTTGCCTGACTCCCCGTCGTGTAGATAACTACGATACGGGAGGGCTTACCATC
TGGCCCCAGTGCTGCAATGATACCGCGAGACCCACGCTCACCGGCTCCAGATTTATCAGCAATAAACCAG
CCAGCCGGAAGGGCCGAGCGCAGAAGTGGTCCTGCAACTTTATCCGCCTCCATCCAGTCTATTAATTGTT
GCCGGGAAGCTAGAGTAAGTAGTTCGCCAGTTAATAGTTTGCGCAACGTTGTTGCCATTGCTACAGGCAT
CGTGGTGTCACGCTCGTCGTTTGGTATGGCTTCATTCAGCTCCGGTTCCCAACGATCAAGGCGAGTTACA
TGATCCCCCATGTTGTGCAAAAAAGCGGTTAGCTCCTTCGGTCCTCCGATCGTTGTCAGAAGTAAGTTGG
CCGCAGTGTTATCACTCATGGTTATGGCAGCACTGCATAATTCTCTTACTGTCATGCCATCCGTAAGATG
CTTTTCTGTGACTGGTGAGTACTCAACCAAGTCATTCTGAGAATAGTGTATGCGGCGACCGAGTTGCTCT
TGCCCGGCGTCAATACGGGATAATACCGCGCCACATAGCAGAACTTTAAAAGTGCTCATCATTGGAAAAC
GTTCTTCGGGGCGAAAACTCTCAAGGATCTTACCGCTGTTGAGATCCAGTTCGATGTAACCCACTCGTGC
ACCCAACTGATCTTCAGCATCTTTTACTTTCACCAGCGTTTCTGGGTGAGCAAAAACAGGAAGGCAAAAT
GCCGCAAAAAAGGGAATAAGGGCGACACGGAAATGTTGAATACTCATACTCTTCCTTTTTCAATATTATT
GAAGCATTTATCAGGGTTATTGTCTCATGAGCGGATACATATTTGAATGTATTTAGAAAAATAAACAAAT
AGGGGTTCCGCGCACATTTCCCCGAAAAGTGCCACCTGACGTCTAAGAAACCATTATTATCATGACATTA
ACCTATAAAAATAGGCGTATCACGAGGCCCTTTCGTCTCGCGCGTTTCGGTGATGACGGTGAAAACCTCT
GACACATGCAGCTCCCGGAGACGGTCACAGCTTGTCTGTAAGCGGATGCCGGGAGCAGACAAGCCCGTCA
GGGCGCGTCAGCGGGTGTTGGCGGGTGTCGGGGCTGGCTTAACTATGCGGCATCAGAGCAGATTGTACTG
AGAGTGCACCATATGCGGTGTGAAATACCGCACAGATGCGTAAGGAGAAAATACCGCATCAGGCGCCATT
CGCCATTCAGGCTGCGCAACTGTTGGGAAGGGCGATCGGTGCGGGCCTCTTCGCTATTACGCCAGCTGGC
GAAAGGGGGATGTGCTGCAAGGCGATTAAGTTGGGTAACGCCAGGGTTTTCCCAGTCACGACGTTGTAAA
ACGACGGCCAGTGCCAAGCTG
Features (pLannotate 1.2.2; 24 found; start..end, strand, type, name):
      6..232     +  promoter       RSV promoter: Rous sarcoma virus enhancer/promoter
    233..413     +  LTR            5' LTR (truncated): truncated 5' long terminal repeat (LTR) from HIV-1
    460..585     +  misc_feature   HIV-1 Ψ: packaging signal of human immunodeficiency virus type 1
    569..907     +  CDS            HIV-1 gag (fragment): gag protein from human immunodeficiency virus 1; gag
   1078..1311    +  misc_feature   RRE: The Rev response element (RRE) of HIV-1 allows for Rev-dependent mRNA export from the nucleus to the cytoplasm.
   1688..1788    +  CDS            Rev (fragment): human immunodeficiency virus 1 (HIV-1) Rev protein; rev; enhances nuclear export of unspliced and incompletely spliced viral mRNAs
   1807..1923    +  misc_feature   cPPT/CTS: central polypurine tract and central termination sequence of HIV-1
   1936..2012    +  enhancer       CMV enhancer (fragment): human cytomegalovirus immediate early enhancer
   2013..2216    +  promoter       CMV promoter: human cytomegalovirus (CMV) immediate early promoter
   2330..2918    +  misc_feature   WPRE: woodchuck hepatitis virus posttranscriptional regulatory element
   2913..3020    +  CDS            nef (fragment): NEF_SIVS4 - Experimental evidence at protein level: Swiss-Prot protein existence level 1. Interferes with TCR signaling from the cell membrane. Interacts with CD247/TCRZ (TCR zeta chain) and exert potent down- regulation of cell surface TCR/CD3 complexes. From Simian immunodeficiency virus (isolate F236/smH4) (SIV-sm) (Simian immunodeficiency virus sooty mangabey monkey).
   3045..3225    +  LTR            5' LTR (truncated): truncated 5' long terminal repeat (LTR) from HIV-1
   3297..3418    +  polyA_signal   SV40 poly(A) signal: SV40 polyadenylation signal
   3458..3593    +  rep_origin     SV40 ori: SV40 origin of replication
   3650..3666    -  protein_bind   lac operator: The lac repressor binds to the lac operator to inhibit transcription in E. coli. This inhibition can be relieved by adding lactose or isopropyl-β-D-thiogalactopyranoside (IPTG). lac repressor encoded by lacI
   3674..3704    -  promoter       lac promoter: promoter for the E. coli lac operon
   3719..3740    -  protein_bind   CAP binding site: CAP binding activates transcription in the presence of cAMP. E. coli catabolite activator protein
   3753..3845    -  CDS            lacI (fragment): lac repressor; lacI; The lac repressor binds to the lac operator to inhibit transcription in E. coli. This inhibition can be relieved by adding lactose or isopropyl-β-D-thiogalactopyranoside (IPTG).
   4028..4616    -  rep_origin     ori: high-copy-number ColE1/pMB1/pBR322/pUC origin of replication
   4787..5647    -  CDS            AmpR: β-lactamase; bla; confers resistance to ampicillin, carbenicillin, and related antibiotics
   5648..5752    -  promoter       AmpR promoter: bla
   5847..5882    +  CDS            rop (fragment): Rop protein, which maintains plasmids at low copy number; rop
   5984..6083    +  misc_feature   bom (fragment): basis of mobility region from pBR322
   6089..6243    -  CDS            lacZα (fragment): LacZα fragment of β-galactosidase; lacZ fragment
