>Addgene plasmid #72265 | pCDH-CMV | analyzer sequence | sequence record 134565
ACGCGTGTAGTCTTATGCAATACTCTTGTAGTCTTGCAACATGGTAACGATGAGTTAGCAACATGCCTTA
CAAGGAGAGAAAAAGCACCGTGCATGCCGATTGGTGGAAGTAAGGTGGTACGATCGTGCCTTATTAGGAA
GGCAACAGACGGGTCTGACATGGATTGGACGAACCACTGAATTGCCGCATTGCAGAGATATTGTATTTAA
GTGCCTAGCTCGATACAATAAACGGGTCTCTCTGGTTAGACCAGATCTGAGCCTGGGAGCTCTCTGGCTA
ACTAGGGAACCCACTGCTTAAGCCTCAATAAAGCTTGCCTTGAGTGCTTCAAGTAGTGTGTGCCCGTCTG
TTGTGTGACTCTGGTAACTAGAGATCCCTCAGACCCTTTTAGTCAGTGTGGAAAATCTCTAGCAGTGGCG
CCCGAACAGGGACCTGAAAGCGAAAGGGAAACCAGAGCTCTCTCGACGCAGGACTCGGCTTGCTGAAGCG
CGCACGGCAAGAGGCGAGGGGCGGCGACTGGTGAGTACGCCAAAAATTTTGACTAGCGGAGGCTAGAAGG
AGAGAGATGGGTGCGAGAGCGTCAGTATTAAGCGGGGGAGAATTAGATCGCGATGGGAAAAAATTCGGTT
AAGGCCAGGGGGAAAGAAAAAATATAAATTAAAACATATAGTATGGGCAAGCAGGGAGCTAGAACGATTC
GCAGTTAATCCTGGCCTGTTAGAAACATCAGAAGGCTGTAGACAAATACTGGGACAGCTACAACCATCCC
TTCAGACAGGATCAGAAGAACTTAGATCATTATATAATACAGTAGCAACCCTCTATTGTGTGCATCAAAG
GATAGAGATAAAAGACACCAAGGAAGCTTTAGACAAGATAGAGGAAGAGCAAAACAAAAGTAAGACCACC
GCACAGCAAGCGGCCACTGATCTTCAGACCTGGAGGAGGAGATATGAGGGACAATTGGAGAAGTGAATTA
TATAAATATAAAGTAGTAAAAATTGAACCATTAGGAGTAGCACCCACCAAGGCAAAGAGAAGAGTGGTGC
AGAGAGAAAAAAGAGCAGTGGGAATAGGAGCTTTGTTCCTTGGGTTCTTGGGAGCAGCAGGAAGCACTAT
GGGCGCAGCCTCAATGACGCTGACGGTACAGGCCAGACAATTATTGTCTGGTATAGTGCAGCAGCAGAAC
AATTTGCTGAGGGCTATTGAGGCGCAACAGCATCTGTTGCAACTCACAGTCTGGGGCATCAAGCAGCTCC
AGGCAAGAATCCTGGCTGTGGAAAGATACCTAAAGGATCAACAGCTCCTGGGGATTTGGGGTTGCTCTGG
AAAACTCATTTGCACCACTGCTGTGCCTTGGAATGCTAGTTGGAGTAATAAATCTCTGGAACAGATTGGA
ATCACACGACCTGGATGGAGTGGGACAGAGAAATTAACAATTACACAAGCTTAATACACTCCTTAATTGA
AGAATCGCAAAACCAGCAAGAAAAGAATGAACAAGAATTATTGGAATTAGATAAATGGGCAAGTTTGTGG
AATTGGTTTAACATAACAAATTGGCTGTGGTATATAAAATTATTCATAATGATAGTAGGAGGCTTGGTAG
GTTTAAGAATAGTTTTTGCTGTACTTTCTATAGTGAATAGAGTTAGGCAGGGATATTCACCATTATCGTT
TCAGACCCACCTCCCAACCCCGAGGGGACCCGACAGGCCCGAAGGAATAGAAGAAGAAGGTGGAGAGAGA
GACAGAGACAGATCCATTCGATTAGTGAACGGATCTCGACGGTATCGGTTAACTTTTAAAAGAAAAGGGG
GGATTGGGGGGTACAGTGCAGGGGAAAGAATAGTAGACATAATAGCAACAGACATACAAACTAAAGAATT
ACAAAAACAAATTACAAAATTCAAAATTTTATCGATACTAGTATTATGCCCAGTACATGACCTTATGGGA
CTTTCCTACTTGGCAGTACATCTACGTATTAGTCATCGCTATTACCATGGTGATGCGGTTTTGGCAGTAC
ATCAATGGGCGTGGATAGCGGTTTGACTCACGGGGATTTCCAAGTCTCCACCCCATTGACGTCAATGGGA
GTTTGTTTTGGCACCAAAATCAACGGGACTTTCCAAAATGTCGTAACAACTCCGCCCCATTGACGCAAAT
GGGCGGTAGGCGTGTACGGTGGGAGGTTTATATAAGCAGAGCTCGTTTAGTGAACCGTCAGATCGCCTGG
AGACGCCATCCACGCTGTTTTGACCTCCATAGAAGATTCTAGAGCTAGGGATCCGCTAGCCCCGGGGCGG
CCGCGAATTCGTCGACAATCAACCTCTGGATTACAAAATTTGTGAAAGATTGACTGGTATTCTTAACTAT
GTTGCTCCTTTTACGCTATGTGGATACGCTGCTTTAATGCCTTTGTATCATGCTATTGCTTCCCGTATGG
CTTTCATTTTCTCCTCCTTGTATAAATCCTGGTTGCTGTCTCTTTATGAGGAGTTGTGGCCCGTTGTCAG
GCAACGTGGCGTGGTGTGCACTGTGTTTGCTGACGCAACCCCCACTGGTTGGGGCATTGCCACCACCTGT
CAGCTCCTTTCCGGGACTTTCGCTTTCCCCCTCCCTATTGCCACGGCGGAACTCATCGCCGCCTGCCTTG
CCCGCTGCTGGACAGGGGCTCGGCTGTTGGGCACTGACAATTCCGTGGTGTTGTCGGGGAAATCATCGTC
CTTTCCTTGGCTGCTCGCCTGTGTTGCCACCTGGATTCTGCGCGGGACGTCCTTCTGCTACGTCCCTTCG
GCCCTCAATCCAGCGGACCTTCCTTCCCGCGGCCTGCTGCCGGCTCTGCGGCCTCTTCCGCGTCTTCGCC
TTCGCCCTCAGACGAGTCGGATCTCCCTTTGGGCCGCCTCCCCGCCTGGTACCTTTAAGACCAATGACTT
ACAAGGCAGCTGTAGATCTTAGCCACTTTTTAAAAGAAAAGGGGGGACTGGAAGGGCTAATTCACTCCCA
ACGAAAATAAGATCTGCTTTTTGCTTGTACTGGGTCTCTCTGGTTAGACCAGATCTGAGCCTGGGAGCTC
TCTGGCTAACTAGGGAACCCACTGCTTAAGCCTCAATAAAGCTTGCCTTGAGTGCTTCAAGTAGTGTGTG
CCCGTCTGTTGTGTGACTCTGGTAACTAGAGATCCCTCAGACCCTTTTAGTCAGTGTGGAAAATCTCTAG
CAGTAGTAGTTCATGTCATCTTATTATTCAGTATTTATAACTTGCAAAGAAATGAATATCAGAGAGTGAG
AGGAACTTGTTTATTGCAGCTTATAATGGTTACAAATAAAGCAATAGCATCACAAATTTCACAAATAAAG
CATTTTTTTCACTGCATTCTAGTTGTGGTTTGTCCAAACTCATCAATGTATCTTATCATGTCTGGCTCTA
GCTATCCCGCCCCTAACTCCGCCCAGTTCCGCCCATTCTCCGCCCCATGGCTGACTAATTTTTTTTATTT
ATGCAGAGGCCGAGGCCGCCTCGGCCTCTGAGCTATTCCAGAAGTAGTGAGGAGGCTTTTTTGGAGGCCT
AGACTTTTGCAGAGACGGCCCAAATTCGTAATCATGGTCATAGCTGTTTCCTGTGTGAAATTGTTATCCG
CTCACAATTCCACACAACATACGAGCCGGAAGCATAAAGTGTAAAGCCTGGGGTGCCTAATGAGTGAGCT
AACTCACATTAATTGCGTTGCGCTCACTGCCCGCTTTCCAGTCGGGAAACCTGTCGTGCCAGCTGCATTA
ATGAATCGGCCAACGCGCGGGGAGAGGCGGTTTGCGTATTGGGCGCTCTTCCGCTTCCTCGCTCACTGAC
TCGCTGCGCTCGGTCGTTCGGCTGCGGCGAGCGGTATCAGCTCACTCAAAGGCGGTAATACGGTTATCCA
CAGAATCAGGGGATAACGCAGGAAAGAACATGTGAGCAAAAGGCCAGCAAAAGGCCAGGAACCGTAAAAA
GGCCGCGTTGCTGGCGTTTTTCCATAGGCTCCGCCCCCCTGACGAGCATCACAAAAATCGACGCTCAAGT
CAGAGGTGGCGAAACCCGACAGGACTATAAAGATACCAGGCGTTTCCCCCTGGAAGCTCCCTCGTGCGCT
CTCCTGTTCCGACCCTGCCGCTTACCGGATACCTGTCCGCCTTTCTCCCTTCGGGAAGCGTGGCGCTTTC
TCATAGCTCACGCTGTAGGTATCTCAGTTCGGTGTAGGTCGTTCGCTCCAAGCTGGGCTGTGTGCACGAA
CCCCCCGTTCAGCCCGACCGCTGCGCCTTATCCGGTAACTATCGTCTTGAGTCCAACCCGGTAAGACACG
ACTTATCGCCACTGGCAGCAGCCACTGGTAACAGGATTAGCAGAGCGAGGTATGTAGGCGGTGCTACAGA
GTTCTTGAAGTGGTGGCCTAACTACGGCTACACTAGAAGGACAGTATTTGGTATCTGCGCTCTGCTGAAG
CCAGTTACCTTCGGAAAAAGAGTTGGTAGCTCTTGATCCGGCAAACAAACCACCGCTGGTAGCGGTGGTT
TTTTTGTTTGCAAGCAGCAGATTACGCGCAGAAAAAAAGGATCTCAAGAAGATCCTTTGATCTTTTCTAC
GGGGTCTGACGCTCAGTGGAACGAAAACTCACGTTAAGGGATTTTGGTCATGAGATTATCAAAAAGGATC
TTCACCTAGATCCTTTTAAATTAAAAATGAAGTTTTAAATCAATCTAAAGTATATATGAGTAAACTTGGT
CTGACAGTTACCAATGCTTAATCAGTGAGGCACCTATCTCAGCGATCTGTCTATTTCGTTCATCCATAGT
TGCCTGACTCCCCGTCGTGTAGATAACTACGATACGGGAGGGCTTACCATCTGGCCCCAGTGCTGCAATG
ATACCGCGAGACCCACGCTCACCGGCTCCAGATTTATCAGCAATAAACCAGCCAGCCGGAAGGGCCGAGC
GCAGAAGTGGTCCTGCAACTTTATCCGCCTCCATCCAGTCTATTAATTGTTGCCGGGAAGCTAGAGTAAG
TAGTTCGCCAGTTAATAGTTTGCGCAACGTTGTTGCCATTGCTACAGGCATCGTGGTGTCACGCTCGTCG
TTTGGTATGGCTTCATTCAGCTCCGGTTCCCAACGATCAAGGCGAGTTACATGATCCCCCATGTTGTGCA
AAAAAGCGGTTAGCTCCTTCGGTCCTCCGATCGTTGTCAGAAGTAAGTTGGCCGCAGTGTTATCACTCAT
GGTTATGGCAGCACTGCATAATTCTCTTACTGTCATGCCATCCGTAAGATGCTTTTCTGTGACTGGTGAG
TACTCAACCAAGTCATTCTGAGAATAGTGTATGCGGCGACCGAGTTGCTCTTGCCCGGCGTCAATACGGG
ATAATACCGCGCCACATAGCAGAACTTTAAAAGTGCTCATCATTGGAAAACGTTCTTCGGGGCGAAAACT
CTCAAGGATCTTACCGCTGTTGAGATCCAGTTCGATGTAACCCACTCGTGCACCCAACTGATCTTCAGCA
TCTTTTACTTTCACCAGCGTTTCTGGGTGAGCAAAAACAGGAAGGCAAAATGCCGCAAAAAAGGGAATAA
GGGCGACACGGAAATGTTGAATACTCATACTCTTCCTTTTTCAATATTATTGAAGCATTTATCAGGGTTA
TTGTCTCATGAGCGGATACATATTTGAATGTATTTAGAAAAATAAACAAATAGGGGTTCCGCGCACATTT
CCCCGAAAAGTGCCACCTGACGTCTAAGAAACCATTATTATCATGACATTAACCTATAAAAATAGGCGTA
TCACGAGGCCCTTTCGTCTCGCGCGTTTCGGTGATGACGGTGAAAACCTCTGACACATGCAGCTCCCGGA
GACGGTCACAGCTTGTCTGTAAGCGGATGCCGGGAGCAGACAAGCCCGTCAGGGCGCGTCAGCGGGTGTT
GGCGGGTGTCGGGGCTGGCTTAACTATGCGGCATCAGAGCAGATTGTACTGAGAGTGCACCATATGCGGT
GTGAAATACCGCACAGATGCGTAAGGAGAAAATACCGCATCAGGCGCCATTCGCCATTCAGGCTGCGCAA
CTGTTGGGAAGGGCGATCGGTGCGGGCCTCTTCGCTATTACGCCAGCTGGCGAAAGGGGGATGTGCTGCA
AGGCGATTAAGTTGGGTAACGCCAGGGTTTTCCCAGTCACGACGTTGTAAAACGACGGCCAGTGCCAAGC
TG
Features (pLannotate 1.2.2; 24 found; start..end, strand, type, name):
      6..227     +  promoter       RSV promoter: Rous sarcoma virus enhancer/promoter
    234..414     +  LTR            5' LTR (truncated): truncated 5' long terminal repeat (LTR) from HIV-1
    458..583     +  misc_feature   HIV-1 Ψ: packaging signal of human immunodeficiency virus type 1
    567..905     +  CDS            HIV-1 gag (fragment): gag protein from human immunodeficiency virus 1; gag
   1025..1361    +  ncRNA          RRE: Accession: RF00036 - HIV Rev response element
   1397..1786    +  CDS            env (fragment): ENV_HV1H2 - Experimental evidence at protein level: Swiss-Prot protein existence level 1. [Transmembrane protein gp41]: Acts as a class I viral fusion protein. Under the current model, the protein has at least 3 conformational states: pre-fusion native state, pre-hairpin intermediate state, and post-fusion hairpin state. During fusion of viral and target intracellular membranes, the coiled coil regions (heptad repeats) assume a trimer-of-hairpins structure, positioning the fusion peptide in close proximity to the C-terminal region of the ectodomain. The formation of this structure appears to d
   1804..1920    +  misc_feature   cPPT/CTS: central polypurine tract and central termination sequence of HIV-1
   1933..2009    +  enhancer       CMV enhancer (fragment): human cytomegalovirus immediate early enhancer
   2010..2213    +  promoter       CMV promoter: human cytomegalovirus (CMV) immediate early promoter
   2327..2915    +  misc_feature   WPRE: woodchuck hepatitis virus posttranscriptional regulatory element
   2910..3017    +  CDS            nef (fragment): NEF_SIVS4 - Experimental evidence at protein level: Swiss-Prot protein existence level 1. Interferes with TCR signaling from the cell membrane. Interacts with CD247/TCRZ (TCR zeta chain) and exert potent down- regulation of cell surface TCR/CD3 complexes. From Simian immunodeficiency virus (isolate F236/smH4) (SIV-sm) (Simian immunodeficiency virus sooty mangabey monkey).
   3042..3222    +  LTR            5' LTR (truncated): truncated 5' long terminal repeat (LTR) from HIV-1
   3294..3415    +  polyA_signal   SV40 poly(A) signal: SV40 polyadenylation signal
   3434..3569    +  rep_origin     SV40 ori: SV40 origin of replication
   3631..3647    -  protein_bind   lac operator: The lac repressor binds to the lac operator to inhibit transcription in E. coli. This inhibition can be relieved by adding lactose or isopropyl-β-D-thiogalactopyranoside (IPTG). lac repressor encoded by lacI
   3655..3685    -  promoter       lac promoter: promoter for the E. coli lac operon
   3700..3721    -  protein_bind   CAP binding site: CAP binding activates transcription in the presence of cAMP. E. coli catabolite activator protein
   3734..3826    -  CDS            lacI (fragment): lac repressor; lacI; The lac repressor binds to the lac operator to inhibit transcription in E. coli. This inhibition can be relieved by adding lactose or isopropyl-β-D-thiogalactopyranoside (IPTG).
   4009..4597    -  rep_origin     ori: high-copy-number ColE1/pMB1/pBR322/pUC origin of replication
   4768..5628    -  CDS            AmpR: β-lactamase; bla; confers resistance to ampicillin, carbenicillin, and related antibiotics
   5629..5733    -  promoter       AmpR promoter: bla
   5828..5863    +  CDS            rop (fragment): Rop protein, which maintains plasmids at low copy number; rop
   5965..6064    +  misc_feature   bom (fragment): basis of mobility region from pBR322
   6070..6224    -  CDS            lacZα (fragment): LacZα fragment of β-galactosidase; lacZ fragment
