[The description below was written by a language model from this plasmid's Addgene catalogue record and the feature table of its GenBank file; any pLannotate feature table in this document was generated separately and was not available to it.]
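Description:
pCDH-CMV is an empty lentiviral transfer and mammalian expression backbone of 6,227 bp, derived from the commercial pCDH-CMV-MCS vector. According to the record, the depositor replaced the ClaI–SalI fragment with a CMV promoter and a new multiple cloning site. It carries no insert and is intended for expressing a gene of interest from the CMV promoter. In bacteria it replicates at high copy from a pUC origin and is selected with ampicillin through the AmpR gene. The record lists a recombination-tolerant strain for growth, as is common for plasmids carrying repeated LTR sequences.

The annotated map shows a hybrid 5′ end in which an RSV promoter is fused to HIV LTR sequence. This arrangement usually drives Tat-independent transcription of the viral genomic RNA in packaging cells. Downstream are a partial gag region (the packaging signal itself is not annotated separately), a feature labelled "RPE" that most likely denotes the Rev response element, an env fragment and a central polypurine tract (cPPT), which aids nuclear import of the reverse-transcribed genome.

The CMV promoter follows, then a short polylinker with unique XbaI, BamHI, NheI, SmaI, NotI, EcoRI and SalI sites. A WPRE sits after the cloning site to enhance transcript stability and expression. Next comes a deleted 3′ LTR, which makes the integrated provirus self-inactivating. An SV40 poly(A) signal and SV40 origin lie outside the viral cassette.

No mammalian selection marker or reporter is annotated. The depositor notes that a single-base mismatch in the CMV promoter, found in quality-control sequencing, does not affect function.
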