Addgene plasmid #72265: pCDH-CMV
Purpose: (Empty Backbone) Express gene of interest under CMV promoter
Depositing lab: Kazuhiro Oka. Depositing organization: Baylor College of Medicine.
Backbone
  Vector backbone: pCDH-CMV-MCS
  Backbone manufacturer: Systembio
  Backbone size (bp): 6227
  Modifications to backbone: ClaI/Sal fragment was replace with CMV promoter + new MCS
  Vector type: Mammalian Expression, Lentiviral
Growth in bacteria
  Bacterial resistance: Ampicillin, 100 μg/mL
  Growth temperature: 37°C
  Growth strain: NEB Stable
  Copy number: High Copy
Gene/Insert
  Sequencing primers: 5′ GGCACCAAAATCAACGGGAC; 3′ CAACACCACGGAATTGTCAG
Terms and licenses: Academic/Nonprofit Terms; Industry Terms: Not Available to Industry
Depositor comments: The depositor noted that the single nucleotide mismatch (C>T, bp2193) within the CMV promoter found in Addgene's quality control sequence does NOT affect plasmid function
How to cite: pCDH-CMV was a gift from Kazuhiro Oka (Addgene plasmid # 72265 ; http://n2t.net/addgene:72265 ; RRID:Addgene_72265)
