>Addgene plasmid #72265 | pCDH-CMV | addgene partial sequence | sequence record 134563 | pTYF-5 5'-GTAGACATAATAGCAACAGAC-3'
AATTCAAAATTTTATCGATACTAGTATTATGCCCAGTACATGACCTTATGGGACTTTCCTACTTGGCAGT
ACATCTACGTATTAGTCATCGCTATTACCATGGTGATGCGGTTTTGGCAGTACATCAATGGGCGTGGATA
GCGGTTTGACTCACGGGGATTTCCAAGTCTCCACCCCATTGACGTCAATGGGAGTTTGTTTTGGCACCAA
AATCAACGGGACTTTCCAAAATGTCGTAACAACTCCGCCCCATTGACGCAAATGGGCGGTAGGCGTGTAC
GGTGGGAGGTTTATATAAGCAGAGCTCGTTTAGTGAACCGTCAGATCGCCTGGAGACGCCATCCACGCTG
TTTTGACCTCCATAGAAGATTCTAGAGCTAGGGATCCGCTAGCCCCGGGGCGGCCGCGAATTCGTCGACA
ATCAACCTCTGGATTACAAAATTTGTGAAAGATTGACTGGTATTCTTAACTATGTTGCTCCTTTTACGCT
ATGTGGATACGCTGCTTTAATGCCTTTGTATCATGCTATTGCTTCCCGTATGGCTTTCATTTTCTCCTCC
TTGTATAAATCCTGGTTGCTGTCTCTTTATGAGGAGTTGTGGCCCGTTGTCAGGCAACGTGGCGTGGTGT
GCACTGTGTTTGCTGACGCAACCCCCACTGGTTGGGGCATTGCCACCACCTGTCAGCTCCTTTCCGGGAC
TTTCGCTTTCCCCCTCCCTATTGCCACGGCGGAACTCATCGCCGCCTGCCTTGCCCGCTGCTGGACAGGG
GCTCGGCTGTTGGGCACTGACAATTCCGTGGTGTTGTCGG
