>Addgene plasmid #72265 | pCDH-CMV | addgene partial sequence | sequence record 134564 | WPRE-R 5'-CATAGCGTAAAAGGAGCAACA-3'
ATCCAGAGGTTGATTGTCGACGAATTCGCGGCCGCCCCGGGGCTAGCGGATCCCTAGCTCTAGAATCTTC
TATGGAGGTCAAAACAGCGTGGATGGCGTCTCCAGGCGATCTGACGGTTCACTAAACGAGCTCTGCTTAT
ATAAACCTCCCACCGTACACGCCTACCGCCCATTTGCGTCAATGGGGCGGAGTTGTTACGACATTTTGGA
AAGTCCCGTTGATTTTGGTGCCAAAACAAACTCCCATTGACGTCAATGGGGTGGAGACTTGGAAATCCCC
GTGAGTCAAACCGCTATCCACGCCCATTGATGTACTGCCAAAACCGCATCACCATGGTAATAGCGATGAC
TAATACGTAGATGTACTGCCAAGTAGGAAAGTCCCATAAGGTCATGTACTGGGCATAATACTAGTATCGA
TAAAATTTTGAATTTTGTAATTTGTTTTTGTAATTCTTTAGTTTGTATGTCTGTTGCTATTATGTCTACT
ATTCTTTCCCCTGCACTGTACCCCCCAATCCCCCCTTTTCTTTTAAAAGTTAACCGATACCGTCGAGATC
CGTTCACTAATCGAATGGATCTGTCTCTGTCTCTCTCTCCACCTTCTTCTTCTATTCCTTCGGGCCTGTC
GGGTCCCCTCGGGGTTGGGAGGTGGGTCTGAAACGATAATGGTGAATATCCCTGCCTAACTCTATTCACT
ATAGAAAGTACAGCAAAAACTATTCTTAAACCTACCAAGCCTCCTACTATCATTATGAATAATTTTATAT
ACCACAGCCAATTTGTTATGTTAAACCAATTCCACAAACTTGCCCATTTATCTAATTCCAATAATTCTTG
TTCATTCTTTTCTTGCTGGTTTTGCGATTCTTCAATTAAG
